>Addgene plasmid #105841 | pUCM-CLYBL-hNIL | addgene full sequence | sequence record 490369 | Addgene NGS Result
TGTTACCAGTGGCTGCTGCCAGTGGCGATAAGTCGTGTCTTACCGGGTTGGACTCAAGACGATAGTTACC
GGATAAGGCGCAGCGGTCGGGCTGAACGGGGGGTTCGTGCACACAGCCCAGCTTGGAGCGAACGACCTAC
ACCGAACTGAGATACCTACAGCGTGAGCTATGAGAAAGCGCCACGCTTCCCGAAGGGAGAAAGGCGGACA
GGTATCCGGTAAGCGGCAGGGTCGGAACAGGAGAGCGCACGAGGGAGCTTCCAGGGGGAAACGCCTGGTA
TCTTTATAGTCCTGTCGGGTTTCGCCACCTCTGACTTGAGCGTCGATTTTTGTGATGCTCGTCAGGGGGG
CGGAGCCTATGGAAAAACGCCAGCAACGCGGCCTTTTTACGGTTCCTGGCGAATTCGCCCTTAGAGCAGA
GCCAGGAACCCCTGTAGGGAAGGGGCAGGAGAGCCAGGGGCATGAGATGGTGGACGAGGAAGGGGGACAG
GGAAGCCTGAGCGCCTCTCCTGGGCTTGCCAAGGACTCAAACCCAGAAGCCCAGAGCAGGGCCTTAGGGA
AGCGGGACGGCTCTGTTGGAGAGTCCAGTATTGAATTAGTGATAGATACACAGAAAAAAAGCAAATTGAA
TAGGTGAATGGATAAACAAACTGTGGAACATCCAGACAATGAAATATTCACCAATAAAAAGAAATGAGCT
ATCAAGCCACATTGGCTATGCCCTTCACATTTAAGGAGGAACCTTAAATGCATATTGCCAAATTTTAAAA
GCTAGTCTGAAAATGCTACAGACTGTATGATTCCAATTATATGACATTTTAGAAAAGGCAAAACTATAGA
GATCAGTGGTTGCCAGCGGCTCATGGAGGCAGGATGAATTGGTGGAACACAGGGATGCTTTCAGGGTAAT
GAAAATATCTTGTGTGATCCTGTAATAATGGATACGTGGCATAATGCATTTGTTAAAACCTGTAAACTAG
CCAGGTATAGTGGCTTTTTTGCACCTATAGTCTCAGCTACTTGGTAGGCTGAGACAGGAAGATCACTTGA
GCCCAGGACTTCAAGACCAGCCTGGGTAATATAGTAAGACCCCATCTCTATTTTTTAAAGAAATTAAGAA
AGAAAAGAAACCCATCAACTGTATAACACAAAGAATCGTAATGTAAACTACAGTCCTGAGTAATGAAACA
TTTTTAAAGAAATAAATAAATTCAAGGCAATTATTAACTTCAGGAAAAACAGTAAAGTAAACATAAGTAT
ACAAATCAAACATGGCTCAGTTGTGAAAATATTTACAAGGTCACTTTAAGTAACATTGAATGTTGATATA
ATCCCAAAATATATTTATGTTGGAAGGATGAGGAGATATCTCCACCCCACAGTGGTTTACTCCCTATCAG
TGATAGAGAACGTATGAAGAGTTTACTCCCTATCAGTGATAGAGAACGTATGCAGACTTTACTCCCTATC
AGTGATAGAGAACGTATAAGGAGTTTACTCCCTATCAGTGATAGAGAACGTATGACCAGTTTACTCCCTA
TCAGTGATAGAGAACGTATCTACAGTTTACTCCCTATCAGTGATAGAGAACGTATATCCAGTTTACTCCC
TATCAGTGATAGAGAACGTATAAGCTTTAGGCGTGTACGGTGGGCGCCTATAAAAGCAGAGCTCGTTTAG
TGAACCGTCAGATCGCCTGGAGCAATTCCACAACACTTTTGTCTTATACCAACTTTCCGTACCACTTCCT
ACCCTCGTAAACTTAAGGTTAATTAAGCCGCCACCATGTTCGTCAAATCCGAGACCTTGGAGTTGAAGGA
GGAAGAGGACGTGTTAGTGCTGCTCGGATCGGCCTCCCCCGCCTTGGCGGCCCTGACCCCGCTGTCATCC
AGCGCCGACGAAGAAGAGGAGGAGGAGCCGGGCGCGTCAGGCGGGGCGCGTCGGCAGCGCGGGGCTGAGG
CCGGGCAGGGGGCGCGGGGCGGCGTGGCTGCGGGTGCGGAGGGCTGCCGGCCCGCACGGCTGCTGGGTCT
GGTACACGATTGCAAACGGCGCCCTTCCCGGGCGCGGGCCGTCTCCCGAGGCGCCAAGACGGCCGAGACG
GTGCAGCGCATCAAGAAGACCCGTAGACTGAAGGCCAACAACCGCGAGCGAAACCGCATGCACAACCTCA
ACGCGGCACTGGACGCGCTGCGCGAGGTGCTCCCCACGTTCCCCGAGGACGCCAAGCTCACCAAGATCGA
GACCCTGCGCTTCGCCCACAACTACATCTGGGCACTCACCGAGACCCTGCGCCTGGCGGATCACTGCGGG
GGCGGCGGCGGGGGCCTGCCGGGGGCGCTCTTCTCCGAGGCAGTGTTGCTGAGCCCGGGAGGCGCCAGCG
CCGCCCTGAGCAGCAGCGGAGACAGCCCCTCGCCCGCCTCCACGTGGAGTTGCACCAACAGCCCCGCGCC
GTCCTCCTCCGTGTCCTCCAATTCCACCTCCCCCTACAGCTGCACTTTATCGCCCGCCAGCCCGGCCGGG
TCAGACATGGACTATTGGCAGCCCCCACCTCCCGACAAGCACCGCTATGCACCTCACCTCCCCATAGCCA
GGGATTGTATCTTGGGATCCGGAGCTACTAACTTCAGCCTGCTGAAGCAGGCTGGAGACGTGGAGGAGAA
CCCTGGACCTATGGGAGACATGGGAGATCCACCAAAAAAAAAACGTCTGATTTCCCTATGTGTTGGTTGC
GGCAATCAGATTCACGATCAGTATATTCTGAGGGTTTCTCCGGATTTGGAATGGCATGCGGCATGTTTGA
AATGTGCGGAGTGTAATCAGTATTTGGACGAGAGCTGTACATGCTTTGTTAGGGATGGGAAAACCTACTG
TAAAAGAGATTATATCAGGTTGTACGGGATCAAATGCGCCAAGTGCAGCATCGGCTTCAGCAAGAACGAC
TTCGTGATGCGTGCCCGCTCCAAGGTGTATCACATCGAGTGTTTCCGCTGTGTGGCCTGCAGCCGCCAGC
TCATCCCTGGGGACGAATTTGCGCTTCGGGAGGACGGTCTCTTCTGCCGAGCAGACCACGATGTGGTGGA
GAGGGCCAGTCTAGGCGCTGGCGACCCGCTCAGTCCCCTGCATCCAGCGCGGCCACTGCAAATGGCAGCG
GAGCCCATCTCCGCCAGGCAGCCGGCCCTGCGGCCCCACGTCCACAAGCAGCCGGAGAAGACCACCCGCG
TGCGGACTGTGCTGAACGAGAAGCAGCTGCACACCTTGCGGACCTGCTACGCCGCAAACCCGCGGCCAGA
TGCGCTCATGAAGGAGCAACTGGTAGAGATGACGGGCCTCAGTCCCCGTGTGATCCGGGTCTGGTTTCAA
AACAAGCGGTGCAAGGACAAGAAGCGAAGCATCATGATGAAGCAACTCCAGCAGCAGCAGCCCAATGACA
AAACTAATATCCAGGGGATGACAGGAACTCCCATGGTGGCTGCCAGTCCAGAGAGACACGACGGTGGCTT
ACAGGCTAACCCAGTGGAAGTACAAAGTTACCAGCCACCTTGGAAAGTACTGAGCGACTTCGCCTTGCAG
AGTGACATAGATCAGCCTGCTTTTCAGCAACTGGTCAATTTTTCAGAAGGAGGACCGGGCTCTAATTCCA
CTGGCAGTGAAGTAGCATCAATGTCCTCTCAACTTCCAGATACACCTAACAGCATGGTAGCCAGTCCTAT
TGAGGCATTGATGCACAGCAGAGGCTCTGGCGAGGGCAGAGGCAGCCTGCTGACATGTGGCGACGTGGAA
GAGAACCCTGGCCCCGGTACCATGGAAGCCAGAGGCGAACTGGGCCCTGCCAGAGAATCTGCCGGCGGAG
ATCTGCTGCTGGCCCTGCTGGCTAGAAGGGCCGACCTGAGAAGAGAAATCCCCCTGTGCGCCGGCTGCGA
CCAGCACATCCTGGACCGGTTTATCCTGAAGGCCCTGGACAGACACTGGCACAGCAAGTGCCTGAAGTGC
AGCGACTGCCACACCCCCCTGGCCGAGAGATGCTTTAGCAGAGGCGAGAGCGTGTACTGCAAGGACGACT
TCTTCAAGAGATTCGGCACCAAGTGCGCCGCCTGCCAGCTGGGAATTCCTCCTACACAGGTCGTGCGGAG
AGCCCAGGACTTCGTGTACCATCTGCACTGCTTCGCCTGCGTCGTGTGCAAGAGACAGCTGGCCACCGGC
GACGAGTTCTACCTGATGGAAGATAGCCGGCTCGTGTGTAAAGCCGACTACGAGACAGCCAAGCAGAGAG
AGGCCGAGGCCACCGCCAAAAGACCCAGAACCACCATCACCGCCAAGCAGCTGGAAACCCTGAAGTCCGC
CTACAACACCAGCCCCAAGCCCGCCAGACATGTGCGGGAACAGCTGAGCAGCGAGACAGGCCTGGACATG
AGAGTGGTGCAAGTGTGGTTCCAGAACAGACGGGCCAAAGAGAAGCGGCTGAAGAAGGACGCCGGCAGGC
AGAGATGGGGCCAGTACTTCCGGAACATGAAGCGGTCCAGAGGCGGCAGCAAGAGCGACAAGGACAGCGT
GCAGGAAGGCCAGGACAGCGACGCCGAGGTGTCCTTCCCAGATGAGCCTAGCCTGGCCGAAATGGGCCCA
GCCAATGGCCTGTATGGCAGCCTGGGAGAGCCAACCCAGGCTCTGGGCAGACCTTCTGGCGCCCTGGGCA
ACTTCTCTCTGGAACACGGCGGACTGGCCGGACCCGAGCAGTATAGAGAACTGAGGCCCGGCAGCCCTTA
CGGCGTGCCACCTTCTCCAGCTGCCCCTCAGTCTCTGCCAGGACCTCAGCCTCTGCTGTCCAGCCTGGTG
TACCCCGATACAAGCCTGGGCCTGGTGCCATCTGGCGCTCCAGGCGGACCTCCTCCAATGAGAGTGCTGG
CCGGCAATGGCCCTAGCAGCGATCTGAGCACAGGCAGCTCTGGCGGCTACCCCGATTTTCCTGCCAGCCC
TGCCTCCTGGCTGGACGAAGTGGATCACGCCCAGTTCTGAATCGATCGCCCACCCCAACTTGTTTATTGC
AGCTTATAATGGTTACAAATAAAGCAATAGCATCACAAATTTCACAAATAAAGCATTTTTTTCACTGCAT
TCTAGTTGTGGTTTGTCCAAACTCATCAATGTATCTTATCATGTCTGTATACCGTCGACCTCTAGCTAGA
GCTTGGCGTAATCATGGTCATAGCTGTTTCCTGTGTGAAATTGTTATCCGCTCACAATTCCACACAACAT
ACGAGCCGGAAGCATAAAGTGTAAAGCCTGGGGTGCCTAATGAGTGAGCTAACTCACATTAATTGCGTTG
CGCTCACTGCCCGCTTTCCAGTCGGGAAACCTGTCGTGCCAGCTGCATTAATGAATCGGCCAACGCGCGG
GGAGAGGCGGTTTGCGTATTGGGCGCTCTTCCGCTTCCTCGCTCACTGACTCGCTGCGCTCGGTCGTTCG
GCTGCGGCGAGCGGTATCAGCTCACTCAAAGGACGGCCGCACATGTAAGGAAAATTTTAGGGATGTTAAA
GAAAAAAATAACACAAAACAAAATATAAAAAAAATCTAACCTCAAGTCAAGGCTTTTCTATGGAATAAGG
AATGGACAGCAGGGGGCTGTTTCATATACTGATGACCTCTTTATAGCCAACCTTTGTTCATGGCAGCCAG
CATATGGGCATATGTTGCCAAACTCTAAACCAAATACTCATTCTGATGTTTTAAATGATTTGCCCTCCCA
TATGTCCTTCCGAGTGAGAGACACAAAAAATTCCAACACACTATTGCAATGAAAATAAATTTCCTTTATT
AGCCAGAAGTCAGATGCTCAAGGGGCTTCATGATGTCCCCATAATTTTTGGCAGAGGGAAAAAGATCTCA
GTGGTATTTGTGAGCCAGGGCATTGGCCACACCAGTCACCACCTTCTGATAGGCAGCCTGCACCTGAGGA
GTGAATTCACGCGTTTTAGCCTGGCAGCATATCGAGATCGAAGTCATCGAGAGCGTCAGCAGGGAGCATA
TCCAGATCAAAATCATCCAGGGCATCGGCGGGCAGCATGTCCAGGTCGAAGTCGTCCAGGGCGTCGGTGG
GTCCGCCGCTCTCGCACTTCAGCTGCTTCTCGAGGCCGCAGATGATCAGTTCCAGGCCGAACAGGAAGGC
GGGCTCGGCGCCCTGTCTGTCGAACAGCTCGATGGCCTGCTTCAGCAGGGGGGGCATGCTGTCGGTGGTG
GGTGTCTCTCTTTCCTCTTTGGCGACCTGGTGTTCCTGTTCTTCCAGCACGCAGCCCAGGGTGAAGTGGC
CCACGGCGCTCAGGGCGTACAGGGCGTTTTCCAGGCTGAAGCCCTGCTGGCACAGGAAGGCCAGCTGGTT
TTCCAGTGTCTCGTACTGCTTCTCGGTGGGTCTGGTGCCCAGGTGCACTTTGGCGCCGTCCCGGTGGCTC
AGCAGGGCGCATCTGTAGCTCTTGGCGTTGTTCCGCAGGAAGTCCTGCCAGCTCTCGCCTTCCAGAGGGC
AGCTGTGGGTGTGGTGCCGGTCCAGCATCTCGATGGGCAGGGCGTCCAGCAGGGCCCGCTTGTTCTTCAC
GTGCCAGTACAGGGTGGGCTGTTCCACGCCCAGTTTCTGGGCCAGCTTCCGGGTGGTCAGGCCCTCGATG
CCCACGCCGTTCAGCAGTTCCAGGGCGCTGTTGATCACTTTGCTCTTGTCCAGCCGGCTCATGTCGACAT
TCTTTGCCAAAATGATGAGACAGCACAATAACCAGCACGTTGCCCAGGAGCTGTAGGAAAAAGAAGAAGG
CATGAACATGGTTAGCAGAGGCTCTAGAGCCGCCGGTCACACGCCAGAAGCCGAACCCCGCCCTGCCCCG
TCCCCCCCGAAGGCAGCCGTCCCCCCGCGGACAGCCCCGAGGCTGGAGAGGGAGAAGGGGACGGCGGCGC
GGCGACGCACGAAGGCCCTCCCCGCCCATTTCCTTCCTGCCGGCGCCGCACCGCTTCGCCCCGCGCCCGC
TAGAGGGGGTGCGGCGGCGCCTCCCAGATTTCGGCTCCGCACAGATTTGGGACAAAGGAAGTCCCTGCGC
CCTCTCGCACGATTACCATAAAAGGCAATGGCTGCGGCTCGCCGCGCCTCGACAGCCGCCGGCGCTCCGG
GGGCCGCCGCGCCCCTCCCCCGAGCCCTCCCCGGCCCGAGGCGGCCCCGCCCCGCCCGGCACCCCCACCT
GCCGCCACCCCCCGCCCGGCACGGCGAGCCCCGCGCCACGCCCCGTACGGAGCCCCGCACCCGAAGCCGG
GCCGTGCTCAGCAACTCGGGGAGGGGGGTGCAGGGGGGGTTGCAGCCCGACCGACGCGCCCACACCCCCT
GCTCACCCCCCCACGCACACACCCCGCACGCAGCCTTTGTTCCCCTCGCAGCCCCCCCCGCACCGCGGGG
CACCGCCCCCGGCCGCGCTCCCCTCGCGCACACTGCGGAGCGCACAAAGCCCCGCGCCGCGCCCGCAGCG
CTCACAGCCGCCGGGCAGCGCGGAGCCGCACGCGGCGCTCCCCACGCACACACACACGCACGCACCCCCC
GAGCCGCTCCCCCCGCACAAAGGGCCCTCCCGGAGCCCCTCAAGGCTTTCACGCAGCCACAGAAAAGAAA
CAAGCCGTCATTAAACCAAGCGCTAATTACAGCCCGGAGGAGAAGGGCCGTCCCGCCCGCTCACCTGTGG
GAGTAACGCGGTCAGTCAGAGCCGGGGCGGGCGGCGCGAGGCGGCGGCGGAGCGGGGCACGGGGCGAAGG
CAGCGCGCAGCGACTCCCGCCCGCCGCGCGCTTCGCTTTTTATAGGGCCGCCGCCGCCGCCGCCTCGCCA
TAAAAGGAAACTTTCGGAGCGCGCCGCTCTGATTGGCTGCCGCCGCACCTCTCCGCCTCGCCCCCCCCCC
CCCCCCCCCCCCCCCCCCCCCCCCCCGCGCCCCCCCCCCCCCCCCCCCCCCCCCCCCCCCCCCCCCCCCG
GCCCCGCCCCCCCCCCCCCCCCCGCCCCCATCGCTGCACAAAATAATTAAAAAATAAATAAATACAAAAT
TGGGGGTGGGGAGGGGGGGGAGATGGGGAGAGTGAAGCAGAACGTGGGGCTCACCTCGACCATGGTAATA
GCGATGACTAATACGTAGATGTACTGCCAAGTAGGAAAGTCCCATAAGGTCATGTACTGGGCATAATGCC
AGGCGGGCCATTTACCGTCATTGACGTCAATAGGGGGCGTACTTGGCATATGATACACTTGATGTACTGC
CAAGTGGGCAGTTTACCGTAAATACTCCACCCATTGACGTCAATGGAAAGTCCCTATTGGCGTTACTATG
GGAACATACGTCATTATTGACGTCAATGGGCGGGGGTCGTTGGGCGGTCAGCCAGGCGGGCCATTTACCG
TAAGTTATGTAACGCGGAACTCCATATATGGGCTATGAACTAATGACCCCGTAATTGATTACTATTAATA
ACTAGTCAATAATCAATGTCGAGACCCATAGAGCCCACCGCATCCCCAGCATGCCTGCTATTGTCTTCCC
AATCCTCCCCCTTGCTGTCCTGCCCCACCCCACCCCCCAGAATAGAATGACACCTACTCAGACAATGCGA
TGCAATTTCCTCATTTTATTAGGAAAGGACAGTGGGAGTGGCACCTTCCAGGGTCAAGGAAGGCACGGGG
GAGGGGCAAACAACAGATGGCTGGCAACTAGAAGGCACAGTCGAGGCTGATCAGCGGGTTTATAACTTCG
TATAATGTATGCTATACGAAGTTATGGTACCTTACTCGTCCATGCCGCCGGTGGAGTGGCGGCCCTCGGC
GCGTTCGTACTGTTCCACGATGGTGTAGTCCTCGTTGTGGGAGGTGATGTCCAACTTGATGTTGACGTTG
TAGGCGCCGGGCAGCTGCACGGGCTTCTTGGCCTTGTAGGTGGTCTTGACCTCAGCGTCGTAGTGGCCGC
CGTCCTTCAGCTTCAGCCTCTGCTTGATCTCGCCCTTCAGGGCGCCGTCCTCGGGGTACATCCGCTCGGA
GGAGGCCTCCCAGCCCATGGTCTTCTTCTGCATTACGGGGCCGTCGGAGGGGAAGTTGGTGCCGCGCAGC
TTCACCTTGTAGATGAACTCGCCGTCCTGCAGGGAGGAGTCCTGGGTCACGGTCACCACGCCGCCGTCCT
CGAAGTTCATCACGCGCTCCCACTTGAAGCCCTCGGGGAAGGACAGCTTCAAGTAGTCGGGGATGTCGGC
GGGGTGCTTCACGTAGGCCTTGGAGCCGTACATGAACTGAGGGGACAGGATGTCCCAGGCGAAGGGCAGG
GGGCCACCCTTGGTCACCTTCAGCTTGGCGGTCTGGGTGCCCTCGTAGGGGCGGCCCTCGCCCTCGCCCT
CGATCTCGAACTCGTGGCCGTTCACGGAGCCCTCCATGTGCACCTTGAAGCGCATGAACTCCTTGATGAT
GGCCATGTTATCCTCCTCGCCCTTGCTCACCATGGTGGCGACCGGTAGCGCTAGCGTAGGCGCCGGTCAC
AGCTTGGATCTGTAACGGCGCAGAACAGAAAACGAAACAAAGACGTAGAGTTGAGCAAGCAGGGTCAGGC
AAAGCGTGGAGAGCCGGCTGAGTCTAGGTAGGCTCCAAGGGAGCGCCGGACAAAGGCCCGGTCTCGACCT
GAGCTTTAAACTTACCTAGACGGCGGACGCAGTTCAGGAGGCACCACAGGCGGGAGGCGGCAGAACGCGA
CTCAACCGGCGTGGATGGCGGCCTCAGGTAGGGCGGCGGGCGCGTGAAGGAGAGATGCGAGCCCCTCGAA
GCTTCAGCTGTGTTCTGGCGGCAAACCCGTTGCGAAAAAGAACGTTCACGGCGACTACTGCACTTATATA
CGGTTCTCCCCCACCCTCGGGAAAAAGGCGGAGCCAGTACACGACATCACTTTCCCAGTTTACCCCGCGC
CACCTTCTCTAGGCACCGGTTCAATTGCCGACCCCTCCCCCCAACTTCTCGGGGACTGTGGGCGATGTGC
GCTCTGCCCACTGACGGGCACCGGAGCGATCGCAGATCATGCATCCATAGAGCCCACCGCATCCCCAGCA
TGCCTGCTATTGTCTTCCCAATCCTCCCCCTTGCTGTCCTGCCCCACCCCACCCCCCAGAATAGAATGAC
ACCTACTCAGACAATGCGATGCAATTTCCTCATTTTATTAGGAAAGGACAGTGGGAGTGGCACCTTCCAG
GGTCAAGGAAGGCACGGGGGAGGGGCAAACAACAGATGGCTGGCAACTAGAAGGCACAGGTTTTTAGAAG
AACTCGTCAAGAAGGCGATAGAAGGCGATGCGCTGCGAATCGGGAGCGGCGATACCGTAAAGCACGAGGA
AGCGGTCAGCCCATTCGCCGCCAAGCTCTTCAGCAATATCACGGGTAGCCAACGCTATGTCCTGATAGCG
GTCCGCCACACCCAGCCGGCCACAGTCGATGAATCCAGAAAAGCGGCCATTTTCCACCATGATATTCGGC
AAGCAGGCATCGCCATGGGTCACGACGAGATCCTCGCCGTCGGGCATGCGCGCCTTGAGCCTGGCGAACA
GTTCGGCTGGCGCGAGCCCCTGATGCTCTTCGTCCAGATCATCCTGATCGACAAGACCGGCTTCCATCCG
AGTACGTGCTCGCTCGATGCGATGTTTCGCTTGGTGGTCGAATGGGCAGGTAGCCGGATCAAGCGTATGC
AGCCGCCGCATTGCATCAGCCATGATGGATACTTTCTCGGCAGGAGCAAGGTGAGATGACAGGAGATCCT
GCCCCGGCACTTCGCCCAATAGCAGCCAGTCCCTTCCCGCTTCAGTGACAACGTCGAGCACAGCTGCGCA
AGGAACGCCCGTCGTGGCCAGCCACGATAGCCGCGCTGCCTCGTCCTGCAGTTCATTCAGGGCACCGGAC
AGGTCGGTCTTGACAAAAAGAACCGGGCGCCCCTGCGCTGACAGCCGGAACACGGCGGCATCAGAGCAGC
CGATTGTCTGTTGTGCCCAGTCATAGCCGAATAGCCTCTCCACCCAAGCGGCCGGAGAACCTGCGTGCAA
TCCATCTTGTTCAATCCTAGGGCCGGGATTCTCCTCCACGTCACCGCATGTTAGAAGACTTCCTCTGCCC
TCTCCGCTGCCAGATCTCTCGAGGCCCTGTGGGAGGAAGAGAAGAGGTCAGATAACTTCGTATAATGTAT
GCTATACGAAGTTATGCGGCCGCTGGGAGAAGGGTAAGAGAGCTCAATCCTCATCTTACATAGAAGGAAG
TCAGTAGATAATATCTTACATTTAAAAGTCAAGAAATAACAGTCTGACCATACTATCTAGAAATATGGAA
GTTAACAGTAAGGAAGTTAAAACAGTTGAAAGTAGTTTCGTCTAGAAAGAAAGACTTGGGGAAGAACAAA
GAAGGCTAATTTTCATTATGAGCTTTATTGTAACAGAAAAGAGACCACTAACTCAGCTAGGTTTTCCCAA
TTCCTCAACACTTTGGGGCACAGTGTTTAGTCAGAGCTGTGATCACTCTCTGAGCACATGGATTGTATCT
TAATTTTCATCTCATTGAAAATATGTACCATTTGTCCAAGTGGAAACTGGGCTGAAGCATGACTGTGACC
ACCACCAAAGAAATGGCTAGACTCGCTAAGGTCTGCTGGGGTGACCCGTGATTGTGTTGTGCTTGATCTT
GTTGAGCATGGCTCTTTTAAGTCACCATACCTGCCCCTGCCAATGCACCAAACACCAACTTAAAGGGACT
TTCAGCTTTTGTAAGTCAGTCTCAGCCTTACTTCTGAACCATTTCTTTGACTTCTTTCATGACTCTGATC
CTGTCCCAGTTTTAAGCCTCCCAGCCACCAGTCATGCTGTTTTGCTCTGCTATTTACATTCTTCTCTACC
TACTTTGGACTTGATGGTATGCCTACTATATTAGTTATTTATTGCTGTGTAACAAACCACTCTGAAACAT
AGTGGCTTACAACCACAACCATTTTATTTTATTATGAAACTGTGGGTCAGAATGTATATTGGCCCATTGG
CATGATTCTCCTGCTATTGAAAAAGGAAGAGTATGAGTATTCAACATTTCCGTGTCGCCCTTATTCCCTT
TTTTGCGGCATTTTGCCTTCCTGTTTTTGCTCACCCAGAAACGCTGGTGAAAGTAAAAGATGCTGAAGAT
CAGTTGGGTGCACGAGTGGGTTACATCGAACTGGATCTCAACAGCGGTAAGATCCTTGAGAGTTTTCGCC
CCGAAGAACGTTTTCCAATGATGAGCACTTTTAAAGTTCTGCTATGTGGCGCGGTATTATCCCGTATTGA
CGCCGGGCAAGAGCAACTCGGTCGCCGCATACACTATTCTCAGAATGACTTGGTTGAGTACTCACCAGTC
ACAGAAAAGCATCTTACGGATGGCATGACAGTAAGAGAATTATGCAGTGCTGCCATAACCATGAGTGATA
ACACTGCGGCCAACTTACTTCTGACAACGATCGGAGGACCGAAGGAGCTAACCGCTTTTTTGCACAACAT
GGGGGATCATGTAACTCGCCTTGATCGTTGGGAACCGGAGCTGAATGAAGCCATACCAAACGACGAGCGT
GACACCACGATGCCTGTAGCAATGGCAACAACGTTGCGCAAACTATTAACTGGCGAACTACTTACTCTAG
CTTCCCGGCAACAATTAATAGACTGGATGGAGGCGGATAAAGTTGCAGGACCACTTCTGCGCTCGGCCCT
TCCGGCTGGCTGGTTTATTGCTGATAAATCTGGAGCCGGTGAGCGTGGGTCTCGCGGTATCATTGCAGCA
CTGGGGCCAGATGGTAAGCCCTCCCGTATCGTAGTTATCTACACGACGGGGAGTCAGGCAACTATGGATG
AACGAAATAGACAGATCGCTGAGATAGGTGCCTCACTGATTAAGCATTGGTAACTGTCAGACCAAGTTTA
CTCATATATACTTTAGATTGATTTAAAACTTCATTTTTAATTTAAAAGGATCTAGGTGAAGATCCTTTTT
GATAATCTCATGACCAAAATCCCTTAACGTGAGTTTTCGTTCCACTGAGCGTCAGACCCCGTAGAAAAGA
TCAAAGGATCTTCTTGAGATCCTTTTTTTCTGCGCGTAATCTGCTGCTTGCAAACAAAAAAACCACCGCT
ACCAGCGGTGGTTTGTTTGCCGGATCAAGAGCTACCAACTCTTTTTCCGAAGGTAACTGGCTTCAGCAGA
GCGCAGATACCAAATACTGTTCTTCTAGTGTAGCCGTAGTTAGGCCACCACTTCAAGAACTCTGTAGCAC
CGCCTACATACCTCGCTCTGCTAATCC
Features (pLannotate 1.2.2; 31 found; start..end, strand, type, name):
    413..568     -  misc_feature   HA-R (fragment): right homology arm from the adeno-associated virus integration site (AAVS1) within intron 1 of the human PPP1R12C gene
   1385..1761    +  promoter       TRE3G promoter: 3rd-generation Tet-responsive promoter that can be activated by binding of Tet-On® 3G
   1786..2601    +  CDS            NEUROG2: NGN2_HUMAN - Also known as ATOH4, BHLHA8, NGN2. Experimental evidence at protein level: Swiss-Prot protein existence level 1. Transcriptional regulator. Involved in neuronal differentiation. Activates transcription by binding to the E box (5'- CANNTG-3'). From Homo sapiens (Human).
   2671..3717    +  CDS            ISL1: ISL1_HUMAN - Experimental evidence at protein level: Swiss-Prot protein existence level 1. DNA-binding transcriptional activator. Recognizes and binds to the consensus octamer binding site 5'-ATAATTAA-3' in promoter of target genes. Plays a fundamental role in the gene regulatory network essential for retinal ganglion cell (RGC) differentiation. Cooperates with the transcription factor POU4F2 to achieve maximal levels of expression of RGC target genes and RGC fate specification in the developing retina. Involved in the specification of motor neurons in cooperation with LHX3 and LDB1. Binds to
   3892..5007    +  CDS            LHX3 (fragment): LHX3_HUMAN - Experimental evidence at protein level: Swiss-Prot protein existence level 1. Acts as a transcriptional activator. Binds to and activates the promoter of the alpha-glycoprotein gene, and synergistically enhances transcription from the prolactin promoter in cooperation with POU1F1/Pit-1 (By similarity). Required for the establishment of the specialized cells of the pituitary gland and the nervous system. Involved in the development of interneurons and motor neurons in cooperation with LDB1 and ISL1. From Homo sapiens (Human).
   5027..5148    +  polyA_signal   SV40 poly(A) signal: SV40 polyadenylation signal
   5219..5241    -  protein_bind   lac operator (fragment): The lac repressor binds to the lac operator to inhibit transcription in E. coli. This inhibition can be relieved by adding lactose or isopropyl-β-D-thiogalactopyranoside (IPTG). lac repressor encoded by lacI
   5245..5275    -  promoter       lac promoter: promoter for the E. coli lac operon
   5290..5311    -  protein_bind   CAP binding site: CAP binding activates transcription in the presence of cAMP. E. coli catabolite activator protein
   5324..5416    -  CDS            lacI (fragment): lac repressor; lacI; The lac repressor binds to the lac operator to inhibit transcription in E. coli. This inhibition can be relieved by adding lactose or isopropyl-β-D-thiogalactopyranoside (IPTG).
   5418..5490    -  rep_origin     RSF ori (fragment): Plasmids containing the RSF 1030 origin of replication can be propagated in E. coli cells that contain additional plasmids with compatible origins.
   5755..5810    -  polyA_signal   β-globin poly(A) signal: rabbit β-globin polyadenylation signal (Gil and Proudfoot, 1987)
   5881..5961    -  CDS            HBB (fragment): HBB_PONPY - Experimental evidence at transcript level: Swiss-Prot protein existence level 2. Involved in oxygen transport from the lung to the various peripheral tissues. From Pongo pygmaeus (Bornean orangutan).
   6095..6712    -  CDS            tetR: TETR2_ECOLX - Experimental evidence at protein level: Swiss-Prot protein existence level 1. TetR is the repressor of the tetracycline resistance element; its N-terminal region forms a helix-turn-helix structure and binds DNA. Binding of tetracycline to TetR reduces the repressor affinity for the tetracycline resistance gene (tetA) promoter operator sites. From Escherichia coli.
   6771..7787    -  intron         chimeric intron: chimera between introns from chicken β-actin and rabbit β-globin
   7788..7944    -  promoter       chicken β-actin promoter (fragment): contains a 21-bp deletion relative to the standard chicken β-actin promoter
   7964..7985    -  promoter       chicken β-actin promoter (fragment): No description available
   7988..8109    -  promoter       chicken β-actin promoter (fragment): contains a 21-bp deletion relative to the standard chicken β-actin promoter
   8111..8490    -  enhancer       CMV enhancer: human cytomegalovirus immediate early enhancer
   8496..8720    -  polyA_signal   bGH poly(A) signal: bovine growth hormone polyadenylation signal
   8742..8775    -  protein_bind   loxP: Cre-mediated recombination occurs in the 8-bp core sequence (GCATACAT). Cre recombinase
   8785..9483    -  CDS            mCherry: mCherry is a basic (constitutively fluorescent) red fluorescent protein published in 2004, derived from Discosoma sp.. It is reported to be a very rapidly-maturing monomer with low acid sensitivity.
   9527..9795    -  LTR            5' LTR (truncated): truncated 5' long terminal repeat (LTR) from human T-cell leukemia virus (HTLV) type 1
   9808..10019   -  promoter       EF-1α core promoter: core promoter for human elongation factor EF-1α
  10055..10279   -  polyA_signal   bGH poly(A) signal: bovine growth hormone polyadenylation signal
  10286..11076   -  CDS            NeoR/KanR (fragment): aminoglycoside phosphotransferase from Tn5; aph(3')-II (or nptII); confers resistance to neomycin, kanamycin, and G418 (Geneticin®)
  11156..11181   -  misc_feature   SA: splice acceptor site
  11182..11215   -  protein_bind   loxP: Cre-mediated recombination occurs in the 8-bp core sequence (GCATACAT). Cre recombinase
  12055..12072   +  promoter       AmpR promoter (fragment): bla
  12073..12933   +  CDS            AmpR: β-lactamase; bla; confers resistance to ampicillin, carbenicillin, and related antibiotics
  13104..365     +  rep_origin     ori (across the origin): high-copy-number ColE1/pMB1/pBR322/pUC origin of replication
