>Addgene plasmid #105841 | pUCM-CLYBL-hNIL Sequencing Result | analyzer sequence | sequence record 212552
CCATGGTAATAGCGATGACTAATACGTAGATGTACTGCCAAGTAGGAAAGTCCCATAAGGTCATGTACTG
GGCATAATGCCAGGCGGGCCATTTACCGTCATTGACGTCAATAGGGGGCGTACTTGGCATATGATACACT
TGATGTACTGCCAAGTGGGCAGTTTACCGTAAATACTCCACCCATTGACGTCAATGGAAAGTCCCTATTG
GCGTTACTATGGGAACATACGTCATTATTGACGTCAATGGGCGGGGGTCGTTGGGCGGTCAGCCAGGCGG
GCCATTTACCGTAAGTTATGTAACGCGGAACTCCATATATGGGCTATGAACTAATGACCCCGTAATTGAT
TACTATTAATAACTAGTCAATAATCAATGTCGAGACCCATAGAGCCCACCGCATCCCCAGCATGCCTGCT
ATTGTCTTCCCAATCCTCCCCCTTGCTGTCCTGCCCCACCCCACCCCCCAGAATAGAATGACACCTACTC
AGACAATGCGATGCAATTTCCTCATTTTATTAGGAAAGGACAGTGGGAGTGGCACCTTCCAGGGTCAAGG
AAGGCACGGGGGAGGGGCAAACAACAGATGGCTGGCAACTAGAAGGCACAGTCGAGGCTGATCAGCGGGT
TTATAACTTCGTATAATGTATGCTATACGAAGTTATGGTACCTTACTCGTCCATGCCGCCGGTGGAGTGG
CGGCCCTCGGCGCGTTCGTACTGTTCCACGATGGTGTAGTCCTCGTTGTGGGAGGTGATGTCCAACTTGA
TGTTGACGTTGTAGGCGCCGGGCAGCTGCACGGGCTTCTTGGCCTTGTAGGTGGTCTTGACCTCAGCGTC
GTAGTGGCCGCCGTCCTTCAGCTTCAGCCTCTGCTTGATCTCGCCCTTCAGGGCGCCGTCCTCGGGGTAC
ATCCGCTCGGAGGAGGCCTCCCAGCCCATGGTCTTCTTCTGCATTACGGGGCCGTCGGAGGGGAAGTTGG
TGCCGCGCAGCTTCACCTTGTAGATGAACTCGCCGTCCTGCAGGGAGGAGTCCTGGGTCACGGTCACCAC
GCCGCCGTCCTCGAAGTTCATCACGCGCTCCCACTTGAAGCCCTCGGGGAAGGACAGCTTCAAGTAGTCG
GGGATGTCGGCGGGGTGCTTCACGTAGGCCTTGGAGCCGTACATGAACTGAGGGGACAGGATGTCCCAGG
CGAAGGGCAGGGGGCCACCCTTGGTCACCTTCAGCTTGGCGGTCTGGGTGCCCTCGTAGGGGCGGCCCTC
GCCCTCGCCCTCGATCTCGAACTCGTGGCCGTTCACGGAGCCCTCCATGTGCACCTTGAAGCGCATGAAC
TCCTTGATGATGGCCATGTTATCCTCCTCGCCCTTGCTCACCATGGTGGCGACCGGTAGCGCTAGCGTAG
GCGCCGGTCACAGCTTGGATCTGTAACGGCGCAGAACAGAAAACGAAACAAAGACGTAGAGTTGAGCAAG
CAGGGTCAGGCAAAGCGTGGAGAGCCGGCTGAGTCTAGGTAGGCTCCAAGGGAGCGCCGGACAAAGGCCC
GGTCTCGACCTGAGCTTTAAACTTACCTAGACGGCGGACGCAGTTCAGGAGGCACCACAGGCGGGAGGCG
GCAGAACGCGACTCAACCGGCGTGGATGGCGGCCTCAGGTAGGGCGGCGGGCGCGTGAAGGAGAGATGCG
AGCCCCTCGAAGCTTCAGCTGTGTTCTGGCGGCAAACCCGTTGCGAAAAAGAACGTTCACGGCGACTACT
GCACTTATATACGGTTCTCCCCCACCCTCGGGAAAAAGGCGGAGCCAGTACACGACATCACTTTCCCAGT
TTACCCCGCGCCACCTTCTCTAGGCACCGGTTCAATTGCCGACCCCTCCCCCCAACTTCTCGGGGACTGT
GGGCGATGTGCGCTCTGCCCACTGACGGGCACCGGAGCGATCGCAGATCATGCATCCATAGAGCCCACCG
CATCCCCAGCATGCCTGCTATTGTCTTCCCAATCCTCCCCCTTGCTGTCCTGCCCCACCCCACCCCCCAG
AATAGAATGACACCTACTCAGACAATGCGATGCAATTTCCTCATTTTATTAGGAAAGGACAGTGGGAGTG
GCACCTTCCAGGGTCAAGGAAGGCACGGGGGAGGGGCAAACAACAGATGGCTGGCAACTAGAAGGCACAG
GTTTAAACGGGCCCTCTAGATCAGGCACCGGGCTTGCGGGTCATGCACCAGGTGCGCGGTCCTTCGGGCA
CCTCGACGTCGGCGGTGACGGTGAAGCCGAGCCGCTCGTAGAAGGGGAGGTTGCGGGGCGCGGAGGTCTC
CAGGAAGGCGGGCACCCCGGCGCGCTCGGCCGCCTCCACTCCGGGGAGCACGACGGCGCTGCCCAGACCC
TTGCCCTGGTGGTCGGGCGAGACGCCGACGGTGGCCAGGAACCACGCGGGCTCCTTGGGCCGGTGCGGCG
CCAGGAGGCCTTCCATCTGTTGCTGCGCGGCCAGCCGGGAACCGCTCAACTCGGCCATGCGCGGGCCGAT
CTCGGCGAACACCGCCCCCGCTTCGACGCTCTCCGGCGTGGTCCAGACCGCCACCGCGGCGCCGTCGTCC
GCGACCCACACCTTGCCGATGTCGAGCCCGACGCGCGTGAGGAAGAGTTCTTGCAGCTCGGTGACCCGCT
CGATGTGGCGGTCCGGATCGACGGTGTGGCGCGTGGCGGGGTAGTCGGCGAACGCGGCGGCGAGGGTGCG
TACGGCCCTGGGGACGTCGTCGCGGGTGGCGAGGCGCACCGTGGGCTTGTACTCGGTCATCTCGAGCCTA
GGGCCGGGATTCTCCTCCACGTCACCGCATGTTAGAAGACTTCCTCTGCCCTCTCCGCTGCCAGATCTCT
CGAGGCCCTGTGGGAGGAAGAGAAGAGGTCAGAAGCTTATAACTTCGTATAATGTATGCTATACGAAGTT
ATTGCCCCACTGTGGGGTGGAGGGGACAGATAAAAGTACCCAGAACCAGAGCCACATTAACCGGCCCTGG
GAATATAAGGTGGTCCCAGCTCGGGGACACAGGATCCCTGGAGGCAGCAAACATGCTGTCCTGAAGTGGA
CATAGGGGCCCGGGTTGGAGGAAGAAGACTAGCTGAGCTCTCGGACCCCTGGAAGATGCCATGACAGGGG
GCTGGAAGAGCTAGCACAGACTAGAGAGGTAAGGGGGGTAGGGGAGCTGCCCAAATGAAAGGAGTGAGAG
GTGACCCGAATCCACAGGAGAACGGGGTGTCCAGGCAAAGAAAGCAAGAGGATGGAGAGGTGGCTAAAGC
CAGGGAGACGGGGTACTTTGGGGTTGTCCAGAAAAACGGTGATGATGCAGGCCTACAAGAAGGGGAGGCG
GGACGCAAGGGAGACATCCGTCGGAGAAGGCCATCCTAAGAAACGAGAGATGGCACAGGCCCCAGAAGGA
GAAGGAAAAGGGAACCCAGCGAGTGAAGACGGCATGGGGTTGGGTGAGGGAGGAGAGATGCCCGGAGAGG
ACCCAGACACGGGGAGGATCCGCTCAGAGGACATCACGTGGTGCAGCGCCGAGAAGGAAGTGCTCCGGAA
AGAGCATCCTTGGGCAGCAACACAGCAGAGAGCAAGGGGAAGAGGGAGTGGAGGAAGACGGAACCTGAAG
GAGGCGGCAGGGAAGGATCTGGGCCAGCCGTAGAGGTGACCCAGGCCACAAGCTGCAGACAGAAAGCGGC
ACAGGCCCAGGGGAGAGAATGCTGGTCAGAGAAAGCAAAGGGCGAATTCAACCCTGATAAATGCTTCAAT
AATATTGAAAAAGGAAGAGTATGAGTATTCAACATTTCCGTGTCGCCCTTATTCCCTTTTTTGCGGCATT
TTGCCTTCCTGTTTTTGCTCACCCAGAAACGCTGGTGAAAGTAAAAGATGCTGAAGATCAGTTGGGTGCA
CGAGTGGGTTACATCGAACTGGATCTCAACAGCGGTAAGATCCTTGAGAGTTTTCGCCCCGAAGAACGTT
TTCCAATGATGAGCACTTTTAAAGTTCTGCTATGTGGCGCGGTATTATCCCGTATTGACGCCGGGCAAGA
GCAACTCGGTCGCCGCATACACTATTCTCAGAATGACTTGGTTGAGTACTCACCAGTCACAGAAAAGCAT
CTTACGGATGGCATGACAGTAAGAGAATTATGCAGTGCTGCCATAACCATGAGTGATAACACTGCGGCCA
ACTTACTTCTGACAACGATCGGAGGACCGAAGGAGCTAACCGCTTTTTTGCACAACATGGGGGATCATGT
AACTCGCCTTGATCGTTGGGAACCGGAGCTGAATGAAGCCATACCAAACGACGAGCGTGACACCACGATG
CCTGTAGCAATGGCAACAACGTTGCGCAAACTATTAACTGGCGAACTACTTACTCTAGCTTCCCGGCAAC
AATTAATAGACTGGATGGAGGCGGATAAAGTTGCAGGACCACTTCTGCGCTCGGCCCTTCCGGCTGGCTG
GTTTATTGCTGATAAATCTGGAGCCGGTGAGCGTGGGTCTCGCGGTATCATTGCAGCACTGGGGCCAGAT
GGTAAGCCCTCCCGTATCGTAGTTATCTACACGACGGGGAGTCAGGCAACTATGGATGAACGAAATAGAC
AGATCGCTGAGATAGGTGCCTCACTGATTAAGCATTGGTAACTGTCAGACCAAGTTTACTCATATATACT
TTAGATTGATTTAAAACTTCATTTTTAATTTAAAAGGATCTAGGTGAAGATCCTTTTTGATAATCTCATG
ACCAAAATCCCTTAACGTGAGTTTTCGTTCCACTGAGCGTCAGACCCCGTAGAAAAGATCAAAGGATCTT
CTTGAGATCCTTTTTTTCTGCGCGTAATCTGCTGCTTGCAAACAAAAAAACCACCGCTACCAGCGGTGGT
TTGTTTGCCGGATCAAGAGCTACCAACTCTTTTTCCGAAGGTAACTGGCTTCAGCAGAGCGCAGATACCA
AATACTGTTCTTCTAGTGTAGCCGTAGTTAGGCCACCACTTCAAGAACTCTGTAGCACCGCCTACATACC
TCGCTCTGCTAATCCTGTTACCAGTGGCTGCTGCCAGTGGCGATAAGTCGTGTCTTACCGGGTTGGACTC
AAGACGATAGTTACCGGATAAGGCGCAGCGGTCGGGCTGAACGGGGGGTTCGTGCACACAGCCCAGCTTG
GAGCGAACGACCTACACCGAACTGAGATACCTACAGCGTGAGCTATGAGAAAGCGCCACGCTTCCCGAAG
GGAGAAAGGCGGACAGGTATCCGGTAAGCGGCAGGGTCGGAACAGGAGAGCGCACGAGGGAGCTTCCAGG
GGGAAACGCCTGGTATCTTTATAGTCCTGTCGGGTTTCGCCACCTCTGACTTGAGCGTCGATTTTTGTGA
TGCTCGTCAGGGGGGCGGAGCCTATGGAAAAACGCCAGCAACGCGGCCTTTTTACGGTTCCTGGCGAATT
CGCCCTTAGAGCAGAGCCAGGAACCCCTGTAGGGAAGGGGCAGGAGAGCCAGGGGCATGAGATGGTGGAC
GAGGAAGGGGGACAGGGAAGCCTGAGCGCCTCTCCTGGGCTTGCCAAGGACTCAAACCCAGAAGCCCAGA
GCAGGGCCTTAGGGAAGCGGGACCCTGCTCTGGGCGGAGGAATATGTCCCAGATAGCACTGGGGACTCTT
TAAGGAAAGAAGGATGGAGAAAGAGAAAGGGAGTAGAGGCGGCCACGACCTGGTGAACACCTAGGACGCA
CCATTCTCACAAAGGGAGTTTTCCACACGGACACCCCCCTCCTCACCACAGCCCTGCCAGGACGGGGCTG
GCTACTGGCCTTATCTCACAGGTAAAACTGACGCACGGAGGAACAATATAAATTGGGGACTAGAAAGGTG
AAGAGCCAAAGTTAGAACTCAGGACCAACTTATTCTGATTTTGTTTTTCCAAACTGCTTCTCCTCTTGGG
AAGTGTAAGGAAGCTGCAGCACCAGGATCAGTGAAACGCACCAGACAGCCGCGTCAGAGCAGCTCAGGTT
CTGGGAGAGGGTAGCGCAGGGTGGCCACTGAGAACCGGGCAGGTCACGCATCCCCCCCTTCCCTCCCACC
CCCTGCCAAGCTCTCCCTCCCAGGATCCTCTCTGGCTCCATCGTAAGCAAACCTTAGAGGTTCTGGCAAG
GAGAGAGATGGCTCCAGGAAATGGGGGTGTGTCACCAGATAAGGAATCTGCCTAACAGGAGGTGGGGGTT
AGACCCAATATCAGGAGACTAGGAAGGAGGAGGCCTAAGGATGGGGCTTTTCTGTCACCAATCCTGTCCC
TAGTAAAGCTGATATCTCCACCCCACAGTGGTTTACTCCCTATCAGTGATAGAGAACGTATGAAGAGTTT
ACTCCCTATCAGTGATAGAGAACGTATGCAGACTTTACTCCCTATCAGTGATAGAGAACGTATAAGGAGT
TTACTCCCTATCAGTGATAGAGAACGTATGACCAGTTTACTCCCTATCAGTGATAGAGAACGTATCTACA
GTTTACTCCCTATCAGTGATAGAGAACGTATATCCAGTTTACTCCCTATCAGTGATAGAGAACGTATAAG
CTTTAGGCGTGTACGGTGGGCGCCTATAAAAGCAGAGCTCGTTTAGTGAACCGTCAGATCGCCTGGAGCA
ATTCCACAACACTTTTGTCTTATACCAACTTTCCGTACCACTTCCTACCCTCGTAAACTTAAGGTTAATT
AAGCCGCCACCATGTTCGTCAAATCCGAGACCTTGGAGTTGAAGGAGGAAGAGGACGTGTTAGTGCTGCT
CGGATCGGCCTCCCCCGCCTTGGCGGCCCTGACCCCGCTGTCATCCAGCGCCGACGAAGAAGAGGAGGAG
GAGCCGGGCGCGTCAGGCGGGGCGCGTCGGCAGCGCGGGGCTGAGGCCGGGCAGGGGGCGCGGGGCGGCG
TGGCTGCGGGTGCGGAGGGCTGCCGGCCCGCACGGCTGCTGGGTCTGGTACACGATTGCAAACGGCGCCC
TTCCCGGGCGCGGGCCGTCTCCCGAGGCGCCAAGACGGCCGAGACGGTGCAGCGCATCAAGAAGACCCGT
AGACTGAAGGCCAACAACCGCGAGCGAAACCGCATGCACAACCTCAACGCGGCACTGGACGCGCTGCGCG
AGGTGCTCCCCACGTTCCCCGAGGACGCCAAGCTCACCAAGATCGAGACCCTGCGCTTCGCCCACAACTA
CATCTGGGCACTCACCGAGACCCTGCGCCTGGCGGATCACTGCGGGGGCGGCGGCGGGGGCCTGCCGGGG
GCGCTCTTCTCCGAGGCAGTGTTGCTGAGCCCGGGAGGCGCCAGCGCCGCCCTGAGCAGCAGCGGAGACA
GCCCCTCGCCCGCCTCCACGTGGAGTTGCACCAACAGCCCCGCGCCGTCCTCCTCCGTGTCCTCCAATTC
CACCTCCCCCTACAGCTGCACTTTATCGCCCGCCAGCCCGGCCGGGTCAGACATGGACTATTGGCAGCCC
CCACCTCCCGACAAGCACCGCTATGCACCTCACCTCCCCATAGCCAGGGATTGTATCTTGGGATCCGGAG
CTACTAACTTCAGCCTGCTGAAGCAGGCTGGAGACGTGGAGGAGAACCCTGGACCTATGGGAGACATGGG
AGATCCACCAAAAAAAAAACGTCTGATTTCCCTATGTGTTGGTTGCGGCAATCAGATTCACGATCAGTAT
ATTCTGAGGGTTTCTCCGGATTTGGAATGGCATGCGGCATGTTTGAAATGTGCGGAGTGTAATCAGTATT
TGGACGAGAGCTGTACATGCTTTGTTAGGGATGGGAAAACCTACTGTAAAAGAGATTATATCAGGTTGTA
CGGGATCAAATGCGCCAAGTGCAGCATCGGCTTCAGCAAGAACGACTTCGTGATGCGTGCCCGCTCCAAG
GTGTATCACATCGAGTGTTTCCGCTGTGTGGCCTGCAGCCGCCAGCTCATCCCTGGGGACGAATTTGCGC
TTCGGGAGGACGGTCTCTTCTGCCGAGCAGACCACGATGTGGTGGAGAGGGCCAGTCTAGGCGCTGGCGA
CCCGCTCAGTCCCCTGCATCCAGCGCGGCCACTGCAAATGGCAGCGGAGCCCATCTCCGCCAGGCAGCCG
GCCCTGCGGCCCCACGTCCACAAGCAGCCGGAGAAGACCACCCGCGTGCGGACTGTGCTGAACGAGAAGC
AGCTGCACACCTTGCGGACCTGCTACGCCGCAAACCCGCGGCCAGATGCGCTCATGAAGGAGCAACTGGT
AGAGATGACGGGCCTCAGTCCCCGTGTGATCCGGGTCTGGTTTCAAAACAAGCGGTGCAAGGACAAGAAG
CGAAGCATCATGATGAAGCAACTCCAGCAGCAGCAGCCCAATGACAAAACTAATATCCAGGGGATGACAG
GAACTCCCATGGTGGCTGCCAGTCCAGAGAGACACGACGGTGGCTTACAGGCTAACCCAGTGGAAGTACA
AAGTTACCAGCCACCTTGGAAAGTACTGAGCGACTTCGCCTTGCAGAGTGACATAGATCAGCCTGCTTTT
CAGCAACTGGTCAATTTTTCAGAAGGAGGACCGGGCTCTAATTCCACTGGCAGTGAAGTAGCATCAATGT
CCTCTCAACTTCCAGATACACCTAACAGCATGGTAGCCAGTCCTATTGAGGCATTGATGCACAGCAGAGG
CTCTGGCGAGGGCAGAGGCAGCCTGCTGACATGTGGCGACGTGGAAGAGAACCCTGGCCCCGGTACCATG
GAAGCCAGAGGCGAACTGGGCCCTGCCAGAGAATCTGCCGGCGGAGATCTGCTGCTGGCCCTGCTGGCTA
GAAGGGCCGACCTGAGAAGAGAAATCCCCCTGTGCGCCGGCTGCGACCAGCACATCCTGGACCGGTTTAT
CCTGAAGGCCCTGGACAGACACTGGCACAGCAAGTGCCTGAAGTGCAGCGACTGCCACACCCCCCTGGCC
GAGAGATGCTTTAGCAGAGGCGAGAGCGTGTACTGCAAGGACGACTTCTTCAAGAGATTCGGCACCAAGT
GCGCCGCCTGCCAGCTGGGAATTCCTCCTACACAGGTCGTGCGGAGAGCCCAGGACTTCGTGTACCATCT
GCACTGCTTCGCCTGCGTCGTGTGCAAGAGACAGCTGGCCACCGGCGACGAGTTCTACCTGATGGAAGAT
AGCCGGCTCGTGTGTAAAGCCGACTACGAGACAGCCAAGCAGAGAGAGGCCGAGGCCACCGCCAAAAGAC
CCAGAACCACCATCACCGCCAAGCAGCTGGAAACCCTGAAGTCCGCCTACAACACCAGCCCCAAGCCCGC
CAGACATGTGCGGGAACAGCTGAGCAGCGAGACAGGCCTGGACATGAGAGTGGTGCAAGTGTGGTTCCAG
AACAGACGGGCCAAAGAGAAGCGGCTGAAGAAGGACGCCGGCAGGCAGAGATGGGGCCAGTACTTCCGGA
ACATGAAGCGGTCCAGAGGCGGCAGCAAGAGCGACAAGGACAGCGTGCAGGAAGGCCAGGACAGCGACGC
CGAGGTGTCCTTCCCAGATGAGCCTAGCCTGGCCGAAATGGGCCCAGCCAATGGCCTGTATGGCAGCCTG
GGAGAGCCAACCCAGGCTCTGGGCAGACCTTCTGGCGCCCTGGGCAACTTCTCTCTGGAACACGGCGGAC
TGGCCGGACCCGAGCAGTATAGAGAACTGAGGCCCGGCAGCCCTTACGGCGTGCCACCTTCTCCAGCTGC
CCCTCAGTCTCTGCCAGGACCTCAGCCTCTGCTGTCCAGCCTGGTGTACCCCGATACAAGCCTGGGCCTG
GTGCCATCTGGCGCTCCAGGCGGACCTCCTCCAATGAGAGTGCTGGCCGGCAATGGCCCTAGCAGCGATC
TGAGCACAGGCAGCTCTGGCGGCTACCCCGATTTTCCTGCCAGCCCTGCCTCCTGGCTGGACGAAGTGGA
TCACGCCCAGTTCTGAATCGATCGCCCACCCCAACTTGGCGGCCGCAATCGATCGCCCACCCCAACTTGT
TTATTGCAGCTTATAATGGTTACAAATAAAGCAATAGCATCACAAATTTCACAAATAAAGCATTTTTTTC
ACTGCATTCTAGTTGTGGTTTGTCCAAACTCATCAATGTATCTTATCATGTCTGTATACCGTCGACCTCT
AGCTAGAGCTTGGCGTAATCATGGTCATAGCTGTTTCCTGTGTGAAATTGTTATCCGCTCACAATTCCAC
ACAACATACGAGCCGGAAGCATAAAGTGTAAAGCCTGGGGTGCCTAATGAGTGAGCTAACTCACATTAAT
TGCGTTGCGCTCACTGCCCGCTTTCCAGTCGGGAAACCTGTCGTGCCAGCTGCATTAATGAATCGGCCAA
CGCGCGGGGAGAGGCGGTTTGCGTATTGGGCGCTCTTCCGCTTCCTCGCTCACTGACTCGCTGCGCTCGG
TCGTTCGGCTGCGGCGAGCGGTATCAGCTCACTCAAAGGACGGCCGCACATGTAAGGAAAATTTTAGGGA
TGTTAAAGAAAAAAATAACACAAAACAAAATATAAAAAAAATCTAACCTCAAGTCAAGGCTTTTCTATGG
AATAAGGAATGGACAGCAGGGGGCTGTTTCATATACTGATGACCTCTTTATAGCCAACCTTTGTTCATGG
CAGCCAGCATATGGGCATATGTTGCCAAACTCTAAACCAAATACTCATTCTGATGTTTTAAATGATTTGC
CCTCCCATATGTCCTTCCGAGTGAGAGACACAAAAAATTCCAACACACTATTGCAATGAAAATAAATTTC
CTTTATTAGCCAGAAGTCAGATGCTCAAGGGGCTTCATGATGTCCCCATAATTTTTGGCAGAGGGAAAAA
GATCTCAGTGGTATTTGTGAGCCAGGGCATTGGCCACACCAGCCACCACCTTCTGATAGGCAGCCTGCAC
CTGAGGAGTGAATTCACGCGTTTTAGCCTGGCAGCATATCGAGATCGAAGTCATCGAGAGCGTCAGCAGG
GAGCATATCCAGATCAAAATCATCCAGGGCATCGGCGGGCAGCATGTCCAGGTCGAAGTCGTCCAGGGCG
TCGGTGGGTCCGCCGCTCTCGCACTTCAGCTGCTTCTCGAGGCCGCAGATGATCAGTTCCAGGCCGAACA
GGAAGGCGGGCTCGGCGCCCTGTCTGTCGAACAGCTCGATGGCCTGCTTCAGCAGGGGGGGCATGCTGTC
GGTGGTGGGTGTCTCTCTTTCCTCTTTGGCGACCTGGTGTTCCTGTTCTTCCAGCACGCAGCCCAGGGTG
AAGTGGCCCACGGCGCTCAGGGCGTACAGGGCGTTTTCCAGGCTGAAGCCCTGCTGGCACAGGAAGGCCA
GCTGGTTTTCCAGTGTCTCGTACTGCTTCTCGGTGGGTCTGGTGCCCAGGTGCACTTTGGCGCCGTCCCG
GTGGCTCAGCAGGGCGCATCTGTAGCTCTTGGCGTTGTTCCGCAGGAAGTCCTGCCAGCTCTCGCCTTCC
AGAGGGCAGCTGTGGGTGTGGTGCCGGTCCAGCATCTCGATGGGCAGGGCGTCCAGCAGGGCCCGCTTGT
TCTTCACGTGCCAGTACAGGGTGGGCTGTTCCACGCCCAGTTTCTGGGCCAGCTTCCGGGTGGTCAGGCC
CTCGATGCCCACGCCGTTCAGCAGTTCCAGGGCGCTGTTGATCACTTTGCTCTTGTCCAGCCGGCTCATG
TCGACATTCTTTGCCAAAATGATGAGACAGCACAATAACCAGCACGTTGCCCAGGAGCTGTAGGAAAAAG
AAGAAGGCATGAACATGGTTAGCAGAGGCTCTAGAGCCGCCGGTCACACGCCAGAAGCCGAACCCCGCCC
TGCCCCGTCCCCCCCGAAGGCAGCCGTCCCCCCGCGGACAGCCCCGAGGCTGGAGAGGGAGAAGGGGACG
GCGGCGCGGCGACGCACGAAGGCCCTCCCCGCCCATTTCCTTCCTGCCGGCGCCGCACCGCTTCGCCCCG
CGCCCGCTAGAGGGGGTGCGGCGGCGCCTCCCAGATTTCGGCTCCGCACAGATTTGGGACAAAGGAAGTC
CCTGCGCCCTCTCGCACGATTACCATAAAAGGCAATGGCTGCGGCTCGCCGCGCCTCGACAGCCGCCGGC
GCTCCGGGGGCCGCCGCGCCCCTCCCCCGAGCCCTCCCCGGCCCGAGGCGGCCCCGCCCCGCCCGGCACC
CCCACCTGCCGCCACCCCCCGCCCGGCACGGCGAGCCCCGCGCCACGCCCCGTACGGAGCCCCGCACCCG
AAGCCGGGCCGTGCTCAGCAACTCGGGGAGGGGGGTGCAGGGGGGGTTGCAGCCCGACCGACGCGCCCAC
ACCCCCTGCTCACCCCCCCACGCACACACCCCGCACGCAGCCTTTGTTCCCCTCGCAGCCCCCCCCGCAC
CGCGGGGCACCGCCCCCGGCCGCGCTCCCCTCGCGCACACTGCGGAGCGCACAAAGCCCCGCGCCGCGCC
CGCAGCGCTCACAGCCGCCGGGCAGCGCGGAGCCGCACGCGGCGCTCCCCACGCACACACACACGCACGC
ACCCCCCGAGCCGCTCCCCCCGCACAAAGGGCCCTCCCGGAGCCCCTCAAGGCTTTCACGCAGCCACAGA
AAAGAAACAAGCCGTCATTAAACCAAGCGCTAATTACAGCCCGGAGGAGAAGGGCCGTCCCGCCCGCTCA
CCTGTGGGAGTAACGCGGTCAGTCAGAGCCGGGGCGGGCGGCGCGAGGCG
Features (pLannotate 1.2.2; 29 found; start..end, strand, type, name):
      2..381     -  enhancer       CMV enhancer: human cytomegalovirus immediate early enhancer
    387..611     -  polyA_signal   bGH poly(A) signal: bovine growth hormone polyadenylation signal
    633..666     -  protein_bind   loxP: Cre-mediated recombination occurs in the 8-bp core sequence (GCATACAT). Cre recombinase
    676..1374    -  CDS            mCherry: mCherry is a basic (constitutively fluorescent) red fluorescent protein published in 2004, derived from Discosoma sp.. It is reported to be a very rapidly-maturing monomer with low acid sensitivity.
   1418..1686    -  LTR            5' LTR (truncated): truncated 5' long terminal repeat (LTR) from human T-cell leukemia virus (HTLV) type 1
   1699..1910    -  promoter       EF-1α core promoter: core promoter for human elongation factor EF-1α
   1946..2170    -  polyA_signal   bGH poly(A) signal: bovine growth hormone polyadenylation signal
   2191..2790    -  CDS            PuroR: puromycin N-acetyltransferase; pac from Streptomyces alboniger; confers resistance to puromycin
   2877..2902    -  misc_feature   SA: splice acceptor site
   2909..2942    -  protein_bind   loxP: Cre-mediated recombination occurs in the 8-bp core sequence (GCATACAT). Cre recombinase
   2944..3747    -  misc_feature   HA-L: left homology arm from the adeno-associated virus integration site (AAVS1) within intron 1 of the human PPP1R12C gene
   3760..3800    +  promoter       AmpR promoter (fragment): bla
   3801..4661    +  CDS            AmpR: β-lactamase; bla; confers resistance to ampicillin, carbenicillin, and related antibiotics
   4832..5420    +  rep_origin     ori: high-copy-number ColE1/pMB1/pBR322/pUC origin of replication
   5468..6304    -  misc_feature   HA-R: right homology arm from the adeno-associated virus integration site (AAVS1) within intron 1 of the human PPP1R12C gene
   6331..6707    +  promoter       TRE3G promoter: 3rd-generation Tet-responsive promoter that can be activated by binding of Tet-On® 3G
   6732..7547    +  CDS            NEUROG2: NGN2_HUMAN - Also known as ATOH4, BHLHA8, NGN2. Experimental evidence at protein level: Swiss-Prot protein existence level 1. Transcriptional regulator. Involved in neuronal differentiation. Activates transcription by binding to the E box (5'- CANNTG-3'). From Homo sapiens (Human).
   7617..8663    +  CDS            ISL1: ISL1_HUMAN - Experimental evidence at protein level: Swiss-Prot protein existence level 1. DNA-binding transcriptional activator. Recognizes and binds to the consensus octamer binding site 5'-ATAATTAA-3' in promoter of target genes. Plays a fundamental role in the gene regulatory network essential for retinal ganglion cell (RGC) differentiation. Cooperates with the transcription factor POU4F2 to achieve maximal levels of expression of RGC target genes and RGC fate specification in the developing retina. Involved in the specification of motor neurons in cooperation with LHX3 and LDB1. Binds to
   8838..9953    +  CDS            LHX3 (fragment): LHX3_HUMAN - Experimental evidence at protein level: Swiss-Prot protein existence level 1. Acts as a transcriptional activator. Binds to and activates the promoter of the alpha-glycoprotein gene, and synergistically enhances transcription from the prolactin promoter in cooperation with POU1F1/Pit-1 (By similarity). Required for the establishment of the specialized cells of the pituitary gland and the nervous system. Involved in the development of interneurons and motor neurons in cooperation with LDB1 and ISL1. From Homo sapiens (Human).
  10004..10125   +  polyA_signal   SV40 poly(A) signal: SV40 polyadenylation signal
  10196..10218   -  protein_bind   lac operator (fragment): The lac repressor binds to the lac operator to inhibit transcription in E. coli. This inhibition can be relieved by adding lactose or isopropyl-β-D-thiogalactopyranoside (IPTG). lac repressor encoded by lacI
  10222..10252   -  promoter       lac promoter: promoter for the E. coli lac operon
  10267..10288   -  protein_bind   CAP binding site: CAP binding activates transcription in the presence of cAMP. E. coli catabolite activator protein
  10301..10393   -  CDS            lacI (fragment): lac repressor; lacI; The lac repressor binds to the lac operator to inhibit transcription in E. coli. This inhibition can be relieved by adding lactose or isopropyl-β-D-thiogalactopyranoside (IPTG).
  10395..10467   -  rep_origin     RSF ori (fragment): Plasmids containing the RSF 1030 origin of replication can be propagated in E. coli cells that contain additional plasmids with compatible origins.
  10732..10787   -  polyA_signal   β-globin poly(A) signal: rabbit β-globin polyadenylation signal (Gil and Proudfoot, 1987)
  10858..10938   -  CDS            HBB (fragment): HBB_PONPY - Experimental evidence at transcript level: Swiss-Prot protein existence level 2. Involved in oxygen transport from the lung to the various peripheral tissues. From Pongo pygmaeus (Bornean orangutan).
  11072..11689   -  CDS            tetR: TETR2_ECOLX - Experimental evidence at protein level: Swiss-Prot protein existence level 1. TetR is the repressor of the tetracycline resistance element; its N-terminal region forms a helix-turn-helix structure and binds DNA. Binding of tetracycline to TetR reduces the repressor affinity for the tetracycline resistance gene (tetA) promoter operator sites. From Escherichia coli.
  11748..12720   -  intron         chimeric intron: chimera between introns from chicken β-actin and rabbit β-globin
