>Addgene plasmid #105841 | pUCM-CLYBL-hNIL Sequencing Result | analyzer sequence | sequence record 260007
TGTTACCAGTGGCTGCTGCCAGTGGCGATAAGTCGTGTCTTACCGGGTTGGACTCAAGACGATAGTTACC
GGATAAGGCGCAGCGGTCGGGCTGAACGGGGGGTTCGTGCACACAGCCCAGCTTGGAGCGAACGACCTAC
ACCGAACTGAGATACCTACAGCGTGAGCTATGAGAAAGCGCCACGCTTCCCGAAGGGAGAAAGGCGGACA
GGTATCCGGTAAGCGGCAGGGTCGGAACAGGAGAGCGCACGAGGGAGCTTCCAGGGGGAAACGCCTGGTA
TCTTTATAGTCCTGTCGGGTTTCGCCACCTCTGACTTGAGCGTCGATTTTTGTGATGCTCGTCAGGGGGG
CGGAGCCTATGGAAAAACGCCAGCAACGCGGCCTTTTTACGGTTCCTGGCGAATTCGCCCTTAGAGCAGA
GCCAGGAACCCCTGTAGGGAAGGGGCAGGAGAGCCAGGGGCATGAGATGGTGGACGAGGAAGGGGGACAG
GGAAGCCTGAGCGCCTCTCCTGGGCTTGCCAAGGACTCAAACCCAGAAGCCCAGAGCAGGGCCTTAGGGA
AGCGGGACGGCTCTGTTGGAGAGTCCAGTATTGAATTAGTGATAGATACACAGAAAAAAAGCAAATTGAA
TAGGTGAATGGATAAACAAACTGTGGAACATCCAGACAATGAAATATTCACCAATAAAAAGAAATGAGCT
ATCAAGCCACATTGGCTATGCCCTTCACATTTAAGGAGGAACCTTAAATGCATATTGCCAAATTTTAAAA
GCTAGTCTGAAAATGCTACAGACTGTATGATTCCAATTATATGACATTTTAGAAAAGGCAAAACTATAGA
GATCAGTGGTTGCCAGCGGCTCATGGAGGCAGGATGAATTGGTGGAACACAGGGATGCTTTCAGGGTAAT
GAAAATATCTTGTGTGATCCTGTAATAATGGATACGTGGCATAATGCATTTGTTAAAACCTGTAAACTAG
CCAGGTATAGTGGCTTTTTTGCACCTATAGTCTCAGCTACTTGGTAGGCTGAGACAGGAAGATCACTTGA
GCCCAGGACTTCAAGACCAGCCTGGGTAATATAGTAAGACCCCATCTCTATTTTTTAAAGAAATTAAGAA
AGAAAAGAAACCCATCAACTGTATAACACAAAGAATCGTAATGTAAACTACAGTCCTGAGTAATGAAACA
TTTTTAAAGAAATAAATAAATTCAAGGCAATTATTAACTTCAGGAAAAACAGTAAAGTAAACATAAGTAT
ACAAATCAAACATGGCTCAGTTGTGAAAATATTTACAAGGTCACTTTAAGTAACATTGAATGTTGATATA
ATCCCAAAATATATTTATGTTGGAAGGATGAGGAGATATCTCCACCCCACAGTGGTTTACTCCCTATCAG
TGATAGAGAACGTATGAAGAGTTTACTCCCTATCAGTGATAGAGAACGTATGCAGACTTTACTCCCTATC
AGTGATAGAGAACGTATAAGGAGTTTACTCCCTATCAGTGATAGAGAACGTATGACCAGTTTACTCCCTA
TCAGTGATAGAGAACGTATCTACAGTTTACTCCCTATCAGTGATAGAGAACGTATATCCAGTTTACTCCC
TATCAGTGATAGAGAACGTATAAGCTTTAGGCGTGTACGGTGGGCGCCTATAAAAGCAGAGCTCGTTTAG
TGAACCGTCAGATCGCCTGGAGCAATTCCACAACACTTTTGTCTTATACCAACTTTCCGTACCACTTCCT
ACCCTCGTAAACTTAAGGTTAATTAAGCCGCCACCATGTTCGTCAAATCCGAGACCTTGGAGTTGAAGGA
GGAAGAGGACGTGTTAGTGCTGCTCGGATCGGCCTCCCCCGCCTTGGCGGCCCTGACCCCGCTGTCATCC
AGCGCCGACGAAGAAGAGGAGGAGGAGCCGGGCGCGTCAGGCGGGGCGCGTCGGCAGCGCGGGGCTGAGG
CCGGGCAGGGGGCGCGGGGCGGCGTGGCTGCGGGTGCGGAGGGCTGCCGGCCCGCACGGCTGCTGGGTCT
GGTACACGATTGCAAACGGCGCCCTTCCCGGGCGCGGGCCGTCTCCCGAGGCGCCAAGACGGCCGAGACG
GTGCAGCGCATCAAGAAGACCCGTAGACTGAAGGCCAACAACCGCGAGCGAAACCGCATGCACAACCTCA
ACGCGGCACTGGACGCGCTGCGCGAGGTGCTCCCCACGTTCCCCGAGGACGCCAAGCTCACCAAGATCGA
GACCCTGCGCTTCGCCCACAACTACATCTGGGCACTCACCGAGACCCTGCGCCTGGCGGATCACTGCGGG
GGCGGCGGCGGGGGCCTGCCGGGGGCGCTCTTCTCCGAGGCAGTGTTGCTGAGCCCGGGAGGCGCCAGCG
CCGCCCTGAGCAGCAGCGGAGACAGCCCCTCGCCCGCCTCCACGTGGAGTTGCACCAACAGCCCCGCGCC
GTCCTCCTCCGTGTCCTCCAATTCCACCTCCCCCTACAGCTGCACTTTATCGCCCGCCAGCCCGGCCGGG
TCAGACATGGACTATTGGCAGCCCCCACCTCCCGACAAGCACCGCTATGCACCTCACCTCCCCATAGCCA
GGGATTGTATCTTGGGATCCGGAGCTACTAACTTCAGCCTGCTGAAGCAGGCTGGAGACGTGGAGGAGAA
CCCTGGACCTATGGGAGACATGGGAGATCCACCAAAAAAAAAACGTCTGATTTCCCTATGTGTTGGTTGC
GGCAATCAGATTCACGATCAGTATATTCTGAGGGTTTCTCCGGATTTGGAATGGCATGCGGCATGTTTGA
AATGTGCGGAGTGTAATCAGTATTTGGACGAGAGCTGTACATGCTTTGTTAGGGATGGGAAAACCTACTG
TAAAAGAGATTATATCAGGTTGTACGGGATCAAATGCGCCAAGTGCAGCATCGGCTTCAGCAAGAACGAC
TTCGTGATGCGTGCCCGCTCCAAGGTGTATCACATCGAGTGTTTCCGCTGTGTGGCCTGCAGCCGCCAGC
TCATCCCTGGGGACGAATTTGCGCTTCGGGAGGACGGTCTCTTCTGCCGAGCAGACCACGATGTGGTGGA
GAGGGCCAGTCTAGGCGCTGGCGACCCGCTCAGTCCCCTGCATCCAGCGCGGCCACTGCAAATGGCAGCG
GAGCCCATCTCCGCCAGGCAGCCGGCCCTGCGGCCCCACGTCCACAAGCAGCCGGAGAAGACCACCCGCG
TGCGGACTGTGCTGAACGAGAAGCAGCTGCACACCTTGCGGACCTGCTACGCCGCAAACCCGCGGCCAGA
TGCGCTCATGAAGGAGCAACTGGTAGAGATGACGGGCCTCAGTCCCCGTGTGATCCGGGTCTGGTTTCAA
AACAAGCGGTGCAAGGACAAGAAGCGAAGCATCATGATGAAGCAACTCCAGCAGCAGCAGCCCAATGACA
AAACTAATATCCAGGGGATGACAGGAACTCCCATGGTGGCTGCCAGTCCAGAGAGACACGACGGTGGCTT
ACAGGCTAACCCAGTGGAAGTACAAAGTTACCAGCCACCTTGGAAAGTACTGAGCGACTTCGCCTTGCAG
AGTGACATAGATCAGCCTGCTTTTCAGCAACTGGTCAATTTTTCAGAAGGAGGACCGGGCTCTAATTCCA
CTGGCAGTGAAGTAGCATCAATGTCCTCTCAACTTCCAGATACACCTAACAGCATGGTAGCCAGTCCTAT
TGAGGCATTGATGCACAGCAGAGGCTCTGGCGAGGGCAGAGGCAGCCTGCTGACATGTGGCGACGTGGAA
GAGAACCCTGGCCCCGGTACCATGGAAGCCAGAGGCGAACTGGGCCCTGCCAGAGAATCTGCCGGCGGAG
ATCTGCTGCTGGCCCTGCTGGCTAGAAGGGCCGACCTGAGAAGAGAAATCCCCCTGTGCGCCGGCTGCGA
CCAGCACATCCTGGACCGGTTTATCCTGAAGGCCCTGGACAGACACTGGCACAGCAAGTGCCTGAAGTGC
AGCGACTGCCACACCCCCCTGGCCGAGAGATGCTTTAGCAGAGGCGAGAGCGTGTACTGCAAGGACGACT
TCTTCAAGAGATTCGGCACCAAGTGCGCCGCCTGCCAGCTGGGAATTCCTCCTACACAGGTCGTGCGGAG
AGCCCAGGACTTCGTGTACCATCTGCACTGCTTCGCCTGCGTCGTGTGCAAGAGACAGCTGGCCACCGGC
GACGAGTTCTACCTGATGGAAGATAGCCGGCTCGTGTGTAAAGCCGACTACGAGACAGCCAAGCAGAGAG
AGGCCGAGGCCACCGCCAAAAGACCCAGAACCACCATCACCGCCAAGCAGCTGGAAACCCTGAAGTCCGC
CTACAACACCAGCCCCAAGCCCGCCAGACATGTGCGGGAACAGCTGAGCAGCGAGACAGGCCTGGACATG
AGAGTGGTGCAAGTGTGGTTCCAGAACAGACGGGCCAAAGAGAAGCGGCTGAAGAAGGACGCCGGCAGGC
AGAGATGGGGCCAGTACTTCCGGAACATGAAGCGGTCCAGAGGCGGCAGCAAGAGCGACAAGGACAGCGT
GCAGGAAGGCCAGGACAGCGACGCCGAGGTGTCCTTCCCAGATGAGCCTAGCCTGGCCGAAATGGGCCCA
GCCAATGGCCTGTATGGCAGCCTGGGAGAGCCAACCCAGGCTCTGGGCAGACCTTCTGGCGCCCTGGGCA
ACTTCTCTCTGGAACACGGCGGACTGGCCGGACCCGAGCAGTATAGAGAACTGAGGCCCGGCAGCCCTTA
CGGCGTGCCACCTTCTCCAGCTGCCCCTCAGTCTCTGCCAGGACCTCAGCCTCTGCTGTCCAGCCTGGTG
TACCCCGATACAAGCCTGGGCCTGGTGCCATCTGGCGCTCCAGGCGGACCTCCTCCAATGAGAGTGCTGG
CCGGCAATGGCCCTAGCAGCGATCTGAGCACAGGCAGCTCTGGCGGCTACCCCGATTTTCCTGCCAGCCC
TGCCTCCTGGCTGGACGAAGTGGATCACGCCCAGTTCTGAATCGATCGCCCACCCCAACTTGTTTATTGC
AGCTTATAATGGTTACAAATAAAGCAATAGCATCACAAATTTCACAAATAAAGCATTTTTTTCACTGCAT
TCTAGTTGTGGTTTGTCCAAACTCATCAATGTATCTTATCATGTCTGTATACCGTCGACCTCTAGCTAGA
GCTTGGCGTAATCATGGTCATAGCTGTTTCCTGTGTGAAATTGTTATCCGCTCACAATTCCACACAACAT
ACGAGCCGGAAGCATAAAGTGTAAAGCCTGGGGTGCCTAATGAGTGAGCTAACTCACATTAATTGCGTTG
CGCTCACTGCCCGCTTTCCAGTCGGGAAACCTGTCGTGCCAGCTGCATTAATGAATCGGCCAACGCGCGG
GGAGAGGCGGTTTGCGTATTGGGCGCTCTTCCGCTTCCTCGCTCACTGACTCGCTGCGCTCGGTCGTTCG
GCTGCGGCGAGCGGTATCAGCTCACTCAAAGGACGGCCGCACATGTAAGGAAAATTTTAGGGATGTTAAA
GAAAAAAATAACACAAAACAAAATATAAAAAAAATCTAACCTCAAGTCAAGGCTTTTCTATGGAATAAGG
AATGGACAGCAGGGGGCTGTTTCATATACTGATGACCTCTTTATAGCCAACCTTTGTTCATGGCAGCCAG
CATATGGGCATATGTTGCCAAACTCTAAACCAAATACTCATTCTGATGTTTTAAATGATTTGCCCTCCCA
TATGTCCTTCCGAGTGAGAGACACAAAAAATTCCAACACACTATTGCAATGAAAATAAATTTCCTTTATT
AGCCAGAAGTCAGATGCTCAAGGGGCTTCATGATGTCCCCATAATTTTTGGCAGAGGGAAAAAGATCTCA
GTGGTATTTGTGAGCCAGGGCATTGGCCACACCAGTCACCACCTTCTGATAGGCAGCCTGCACCTGAGGA
GTGAATTCACGCGTTTTAGCCTGGCAGCATATCGAGATCGAAGTCATCGAGAGCGTCAGCAGGGAGCATA
TCCAGATCAAAATCATCCAGGGCATCGGCGGGCAGCATGTCCAGGTCGAAGTCGTCCAGGGCGTCGGTGG
GTCCGCCGCTCTCGCACTTCAGCTGCTTCTCGAGGCCGCAGATGATCAGTTCCAGGCCGAACAGGAAGGC
GGGCTCGGCGCCCTGTCTGTCGAACAGCTCGATGGCCTGCTTCAGCAGGGGGGGCATGCTGTCGGTGGTG
GGTGTCTCTCTTTCCTCTTTGGCGACCTGGTGTTCCTGTTCTTCCAGCACGCAGCCCAGGGTGAAGTGGC
CCACGGCGCTCAGGGCGTACAGGGCGTTTTCCAGGCTGAAGCCCTGCTGGCACAGGAAGGCCAGCTGGTT
TTCCAGTGTCTCGTACTGCTTCTCGGTGGGTCTGGTGCCCAGGTGCACTTTGGCGCCGTCCCGGTGGCTC
AGCAGGGCGCATCTGTAGCTCTTGGCGTTGTTCCGCAGGAAGTCCTGCCAGCTCTCGCCTTCCAGAGGGC
AGCTGTGGGTGTGGTGCCGGTCCAGCATCTCGATGGGCAGGGCGTCCAGCAGGGCCCGCTTGTTCTTCAC
GTGCCAGTACAGGGTGGGCTGTTCCACGCCCAGTTTCTGGGCCAGCTTCCGGGTGGTCAGGCCCTCGATG
CCCACGCCGTTCAGCAGTTCCAGGGCGCTGTTGATCACTTTGCTCTTGTCCAGCCGGCTCATGTCGACAT
TCTTTGCCAAAATGATGAGACAGCACAATAACCAGCACGTTGCCCAGGAGCTGTAGGAAAAAGAAGAAGG
CATGAACATGGTTAGCAGAGGCTCTAGAGCCGCCGGTCACACGCCAGAAGCCGAACCCCGCCCTGCCCCG
TCCCCCCCGAAGGCAGCCGTCCCCCCGCGGACAGCCCCGAGGCTGGAGAGGGAGAAGGGGACGGCGGCGC
GGCGACGCACGAAGGCCCTCCCCGCCCATTTCCTTCCTGCCGGCGCCGCACCGCTTCGCCCCGCGCCCGC
TAGAGGGGGTGCGGCGGCGCCTCCCAGATTTCGGCTCCGCACAGATTTGGGACAAAGGAAGTCCCTGCGC
CCTCTCGCACGATTACCATAAAAGGCAATGGCTGCGGCTCGCCGCGCCTCGACAGCCGCCGGCGCTCCGG
GGGCCGCCGCGCCCCYCCCCCGAGCCCYCCCCGGCCCGAGGCGGCCCCGCCCCGCCCGGCACCCCCACCT
GCCGCCACCCCCCGCCCGGCACGGCGAGCCCCGCGCCACGCCCCGTACGGAGCCCCGCACCCGAAGCCGG
GCCGTGCTCAGCAACTCGGGGAGGGGGGTGCAGGGGGGGTTGCAGCCCGACCGACGCGCCCACACCCCCT
GCTCACCCCCCCACGCACACACCCCGCACGCAGCCTTTGTTCCCCTCGCAGCCCCCCCCGCACCGCGGGG
CACCGCCCCCGGCCGCGCTCCCCTCGCGCACACTGCGGAGCGCACAAAGCCCCGCGCCGCGCCCGCAGCG
CTCACAGCCGCCGGGCAGCGCGGAGCCGCACGCGGCGCTCCCCACGCACACACACACGCACGCACCCCCC
GAGCCGCTCCCCCCGCACAAAGGGCCCTCCCGGAGCCCCTCAAGGCTTTCACGCAGCCACAGAAAAGAAA
CAAGCCGTCATTAAACCAAGCGCTAATTACAGCCCGGAGGAGAAGGGCCGTCCCGCCCGCTCACCTGTGG
GAGTAACGCGGTCAGTCAGAGCCGGGGCGGGCGGCGCGAGGCGGCGGCGGAGCGGGGCACGGGGCGAAGG
CAGCGCGCAGCGACTCCCGCCCGCCGCGCGCTTCGCTTTTTATAGGGCCGCCGCCGCCGCCGCCTCGCCA
TAAAAGGAAACTTTCGGAGCGCGCCGCTCTGATTGGCTGCCGCCGCACCTCYCCGCCYCSCCCCSCCCCC
CCCCCCSCCCCCCCCCCCCCCCCCCGGCGCGCSCCCCCCCCCCCCCCCCGCCCCCATCGCTGCACAAAAT
AATTAAAAAATAAATAAATACAAAATTGGGGGTGGGGAGGGGGGGGAGATGGGGAGAGTGAAGCAGAACG
TGGGGCTCACCTCGACCATGGTAATAGCGATGACTAATACGTAGATGTACTGCCAAGTAGGAAAGTCCCA
TAAGGTCATGTACTGGGCATAATGCCAGGCGGGCCATTTACCGTCATTGACGTCAATAGGGGGCGTACTT
GGCATATGATACACTTGATGTACTGCCAAGTGGGCAGTTTACCGTAAATACTCCACCCATTGACGTCAAT
GGAAAGTCCCTATTGGCGTTACTATGGGAACATACGTCATTATTGACGTCAATGGGCGGGGGTCGTTGGG
CGGTCAGCCAGGCGGGCCATTTACCGTAAGTTATGTAACGCGGAACTCCATATATGGGCTATGAACTAAT
GACCCCGTAATTGATTACTATTAATAACTAGTCAATAATCAATGTCGAGACCCATAGAGCCCACCGCATC
CCCAGCATGCCTGCTATTGTCTTCCCAATCCTCCCCCTTGCTGTCCTGCCCCACCCCACCCCCCAGAATA
GAATGACACCTACTCAGACAATGCGATGCAATTTCCTCATTTTATTAGGAAAGGACAGTGGGAGTGGCAC
CTTCCAGGGTCAAGGAAGGCACGGGGGAGGGGCAAACAACAGATGGCTGGCAACTAGAAGGCACAGTCGA
GGCTGATCAGCGGGTTTATAACTTCGTATAATGTATGCTATACGAAGTTATGGTACCTTACTCGTCCATG
CCGCCGGTGGAGTGGCGGCCCTCGGCGCGTTCGTACTGTTCCACGATGGTGTAGTCCTCGTTGTGGGAGG
TGATGTCCAACTTGATGTTGACGTTGTAGGCGCCGGGCAGCTGCACGGGCTTCTTGGCCTTGTAGGTGGT
CTTGACCTCAGCGTCGTAGTGGCCGCCGTCCTTCAGCTTCAGCCTCTGCTTGATCTCGCCCTTCAGGGCG
CCGTCCTCGGGGTACATCCGCTCGGAGGAGGCCTCCCAGCCCATGGTCTTCTTCTGCATTACGGGGCCGT
CGGAGGGGAAGTTGGTGCCGCGCAGCTTCACCTTGTAGATGAACTCGCCGTCCTGCAGGGAGGAGTCCTG
GGTCACGGTCACCACGCCGCCGTCCTCGAAGTTCATCACGCGCTCCCACTTGAAGCCCTCGGGGAAGGAC
AGCTTCAAGTAGTCGGGGATGTCGGCGGGGTGCTTCACGTAGGCCTTGGAGCCGTACATGAACTGAGGGG
ACAGGATGTCCCAGGCGAAGGGCAGGGGGCCACCCTTGGTCACCTTCAGCTTGGCGGTCTGGGTGCCCTC
GTAGGGGCGGCCCTCGCCCTCGCCCTCGATCTCGAACTCGTGGCCGTTCACGGAGCCCTCCATGTGCACC
TTGAAGCGCATGAACTCCTTGATGATGGCCATGTTATCCTCCTCGCCCTTGCTCACCATGGTGGCGACCG
GTAGCGCTAGCGTAGGCGCCGGTCACAGCTTGGATCTGTAACGGCGCAGAACAGAAAACGAAACAAAGAC
GTAGAGTTGAGCAAGCAGGGTCAGGCAAAGCGTGGAGAGCCGGCTGAGTCTAGGTAGGCTCCAAGGGAGC
GCCGGACAAAGGCCCGGTCTCGACCTGAGCTTTAAACTTACCTAGACGGCGGACGCAGTTCAGGAGGCAC
CACAGGCGGGAGGCGGCAGAACGCGACTCAACCGGCGTGGATGGCGGCCTCAGGTAGGGCGGCGGGCGCG
TGAAGGAGAGATGCGAGCCCCTCGAAGCTTCAGCTGTGTTCTGGCGGCAAACCCGTTGCGAAAAAGAACG
TTCACGGCGACTACTGCACTTATATACGGTTCTCCCCCACCCTCGGGAAAAAGGCGGAGCCAGTACACGA
CATCACTTTCCCAGTTTACCCCGCGCCACCTTCTCTAGGCACCGGTTCAATTGCCGACCCCTCCCCCCAA
CTTCTCGGGGACTGTGGGCGATGTGCGCTCTGCCCACTGACGGGCACCGGAGCGATCGCAGATCATGCAT
CCATAGAGCCCACCGCATCCCCAGCATGCCTGCTATTGTCTTCCCAATCCTCCCCCTTGCTGTCCTGCCC
CACCCCACCCCCCAGAATAGAATGACACCTACTCAGACAATGCGATGCAATTTCCTCATTTTATTAGGAA
AGGACAGTGGGAGTGGCACCTTCCAGGGTCAAGGAAGGCACGGGGGAGGGGCAAACAACAGATGGCTGGC
AACTAGAAGGCACAGGTTTTTAGAAGAACTCGTCAAGAAGGCGATAGAAGGCGATGCGCTGCGAATCGGG
AGCGGCGATACCGTAAAGCACGAGGAAGCGGTCAGCCCATTCGCCGCCAAGCTCTTCAGCAATATCACGG
GTAGCCAACGCTATGTCCTGATAGCGGTCCGCCACACCCAGCCGGCCACAGTCGATGAATCCAGAAAAGC
GGCCATTTTCCACCATGATATTCGGCAAGCAGGCATCGCCATGGGTCACGACGAGATCCTCGCCGTCGGG
CATGCGCGCCTTGAGCCTGGCGAACAGTTCGGCTGGCGCGAGCCCCTGATGCTCTTCGTCCAGATCATCC
TGATCGACAAGACCGGCTTCCATCCGAGTACGTGCTCGCTCGATGCGATGTTTCGCTTGGTGGTCGAATG
GGCAGGTAGCCGGATCAAGCGTATGCAGCCGCCGCATTGCATCAGCCATGATGGATACTTTCTCGGCAGG
AGCAAGGTGAGATGACAGGAGATCCTGCCCCGGCACTTCGCCCAATAGCAGCCAGTCCCTTCCCGCTTCA
GTGACAACGTCGAGCACAGCTGCGCAAGGAACGCCCGTCGTGGCCAGCCACGATAGCCGCGCTGCCTCGT
CCTGCAGTTCATTCAGGGCACCGGACAGGTCGGTCTTGACAAAAAGAACCGGGCGCCCCTGCGCTGACAG
CCGGAACACGGCGGCATCAGAGCAGCCGATTGTCTGTTGTGCCCAGTCATAGCCGAATAGCCTCTCCACC
CAAGCGGCCGGAGAACCTGCGTGCAATCCATCTTGTTCAATCCTAGGGCCGGGATTCTCCTCCACGTCAC
CGCATGTTAGAAGACTTCCTCTGCCCTCTCCGCTGCCAGATCTCTCGAGGCCCTGTGGGAGGAAGAGAAG
AGGTCAGATAACTTCGTATAATGTATGCTATACGAAGTTATGCGGCCGCTGGGAGAAGGGTAAGAGAGCT
CAATCCTCATCTTACATAGAAGGAAGTCAGTAGATAATATCTTACATTTAAAAGTCAAGAAATAACAGTC
TGACCATACTATCTAGAAATATGGAAGTTAACAGTAAGGAAGTTAAAACAGTTGAAAGTAGTTTCGTCTA
GAAAGAAAGACTTGGGGAAGAACAAAGAAGGCTAATTTTCATTATGAGCTTTATTGTAACAGAAAAGAGA
CCACTAACTCAGCTAGGTTTTCCCAATTCCTCAACACTTTGGGGCACAGTGTTTAGTCAGAGCTGTGATC
ACTCTCTGAGCACATGGATTGTATCTTAATTTTCATCTCATTGAAAATATGTACCATTTGTCCAAGTGGA
AACTGGGCTGAAGCATGACTGTGACCACCACCAAAGAAATGGCTAGACTCGCTAAGGTCTGCTGGGGTGA
CCCGTGATTGTGTTGTGCTTGATCTTGTTGAGCATGGCTCTTTTAAGTCACCATACCTGCCCCTGCCAAT
GCACCAAACACCAACTTAAAGGGACTTTCAGCTTTTGTAAGTCAGTCTCAGCCTTACTTCTGAACCATTT
CTTTGACTTCTTTCATGACTCTGATCCTGTCCCAGTTTTAAGCCTCCCAGCCACCAGTCATGCTGTTTTG
CTCTGCTATTTACATTCTTCTCTACCTACTTTGGACTTGATGGTATGCCTACTATATTAGTTATTTATTG
CTGTGTAACAAACCACTCTGAAACATAGTGGCTTACAACCACAACCATTTTATTTTATTATGAAACTGTG
GGTCAGAATGTATATTGGCCCATTGGCATGATTCTCCTGCTATTGAAAAAGGAAGAGTATGAGTATTCAA
CATTTCCGTGTCGCCCTTATTCCCTTTTTTGCGGCATTTTGCCTTCCTGTTTTTGCTCACCCAGAAACGC
TGGTGAAAGTAAAAGATGCTGAAGATCAGTTGGGTGCACGAGTGGGTTACATCGAACTGGATCTCAACAG
CGGTAAGATCCTTGAGAGTTTTCGCCCCGAAGAACGTTTTCCAATGATGAGCACTTTTAAAGTTCTGCTA
TGTGGCGCGGTATTATCCCGTATTGACGCCGGGCAAGAGCAACTCGGTCGCCGCATACACTATTCTCAGA
ATGACTTGGTTGAGTACTCACCAGTCACAGAAAAGCATCTTACGGATGGCATGACAGTAAGAGAATTATG
CAGTGCTGCCATAACCATGAGTGATAACACTGCGGCCAACTTACTTCTGACAACGATCGGAGGACCGAAG
GAGCTAACCGCTTTTTTGCACAACATGGGGGATCATGTAACTCGCCTTGATCGTTGGGAACCGGAGCTGA
ATGAAGCCATACCAAACGACGAGCGTGACACCACGATGCCTGTAGCAATGGCAACAACGTTGCGCAAACT
ATTAACTGGCGAACTACTTACTCTAGCTTCCCGGCAACAATTAATAGACTGGATGGAGGCGGATAAAGTT
GCAGGACCACTTCTGCGCTCGGCCCTTCCGGCTGGCTGGTTTATTGCTGATAAATCTGGAGCCGGTGAGC
GTGGGTCTCGCGGTATCATTGCAGCACTGGGGCCAGATGGTAAGCCCTCCCGTATCGTAGTTATCTACAC
GACGGGGAGTCAGGCAACTATGGATGAACGAAATAGACAGATCGCTGAGATAGGTGCCTCACTGATTAAG
CATTGGTAACTGTCAGACCAAGTTTACTCATATATACTTTAGATTGATTTAAAACTTCATTTTTAATTTA
AAAGGATCTAGGTGAAGATCCTTTTTGATAATCTCATGACCAAAATCCCTTAACGTGAGTTTTCGTTCCA
CTGAGCGTCAGACCCCGTAGAAAAGATCAAAGGATCTTCTTGAGATCCTTTTTTTCTGCGCGTAATCTGC
TGCTTGCAAACAAAAAAACCACCGCTACCAGCGGTGGTTTGTTTGCCGGATCAAGAGCTACCAACTCTTT
TTCCGAAGGTAACTGGCTTCAGCAGAGCGCAGATACCAAATACTGTTCTTCTAGTGTAGCCGTAGTTAGG
CCACCACTTCAAGAACTCTGTAGCACCGCCTACATACCTCGCTCTGCTAATCC
Features (pLannotate 1.2.2; 29 found; start..end, strand, type, name):
    413..568     -  misc_feature   HA-R (fragment): right homology arm from the adeno-associated virus integration site (AAVS1) within intron 1 of the human PPP1R12C gene
   1385..1761    +  promoter       TRE3G promoter: 3rd-generation Tet-responsive promoter that can be activated by binding of Tet-On® 3G
   1786..2601    +  CDS            NEUROG2: NGN2_HUMAN - Also known as ATOH4, BHLHA8, NGN2. Experimental evidence at protein level: Swiss-Prot protein existence level 1. Transcriptional regulator. Involved in neuronal differentiation. Activates transcription by binding to the E box (5'- CANNTG-3'). From Homo sapiens (Human).
   2671..3717    +  CDS            ISL1: ISL1_HUMAN - Experimental evidence at protein level: Swiss-Prot protein existence level 1. DNA-binding transcriptional activator. Recognizes and binds to the consensus octamer binding site 5'-ATAATTAA-3' in promoter of target genes. Plays a fundamental role in the gene regulatory network essential for retinal ganglion cell (RGC) differentiation. Cooperates with the transcription factor POU4F2 to achieve maximal levels of expression of RGC target genes and RGC fate specification in the developing retina. Involved in the specification of motor neurons in cooperation with LHX3 and LDB1. Binds to
   3892..5007    +  CDS            LHX3 (fragment): LHX3_HUMAN - Experimental evidence at protein level: Swiss-Prot protein existence level 1. Acts as a transcriptional activator. Binds to and activates the promoter of the alpha-glycoprotein gene, and synergistically enhances transcription from the prolactin promoter in cooperation with POU1F1/Pit-1 (By similarity). Required for the establishment of the specialized cells of the pituitary gland and the nervous system. Involved in the development of interneurons and motor neurons in cooperation with LDB1 and ISL1. From Homo sapiens (Human).
   5027..5148    +  polyA_signal   SV40 poly(A) signal: SV40 polyadenylation signal
   5219..5241    -  protein_bind   lac operator (fragment): The lac repressor binds to the lac operator to inhibit transcription in E. coli. This inhibition can be relieved by adding lactose or isopropyl-β-D-thiogalactopyranoside (IPTG). lac repressor encoded by lacI
   5245..5275    -  promoter       lac promoter: promoter for the E. coli lac operon
   5290..5311    -  protein_bind   CAP binding site: CAP binding activates transcription in the presence of cAMP. E. coli catabolite activator protein
   5324..5416    -  CDS            lacI (fragment): lac repressor; lacI; The lac repressor binds to the lac operator to inhibit transcription in E. coli. This inhibition can be relieved by adding lactose or isopropyl-β-D-thiogalactopyranoside (IPTG).
   5418..5490    -  rep_origin     RSF ori (fragment): Plasmids containing the RSF 1030 origin of replication can be propagated in E. coli cells that contain additional plasmids with compatible origins.
   5755..5810    -  polyA_signal   β-globin poly(A) signal: rabbit β-globin polyadenylation signal (Gil and Proudfoot, 1987)
   5881..5961    -  CDS            HBB (fragment): HBB_PONPY - Experimental evidence at transcript level: Swiss-Prot protein existence level 2. Involved in oxygen transport from the lung to the various peripheral tissues. From Pongo pygmaeus (Bornean orangutan).
   6095..6712    -  CDS            tetR: TETR2_ECOLX - Experimental evidence at protein level: Swiss-Prot protein existence level 1. TetR is the repressor of the tetracycline resistance element; its N-terminal region forms a helix-turn-helix structure and binds DNA. Binding of tetracycline to TetR reduces the repressor affinity for the tetracycline resistance gene (tetA) promoter operator sites. From Escherichia coli.
   6771..7787    -  intron         chimeric intron: chimera between introns from chicken β-actin and rabbit β-globin
   7788..8065    -  promoter       chicken β-actin promoter: No description available
   8067..8446    -  enhancer       CMV enhancer: human cytomegalovirus immediate early enhancer
   8452..8676    -  polyA_signal   bGH poly(A) signal: bovine growth hormone polyadenylation signal
   8698..8731    -  protein_bind   loxP: Cre-mediated recombination occurs in the 8-bp core sequence (GCATACAT). Cre recombinase
   8741..9439    -  CDS            mCherry: mCherry is a basic (constitutively fluorescent) red fluorescent protein published in 2004, derived from Discosoma sp.. It is reported to be a very rapidly-maturing monomer with low acid sensitivity.
   9483..9751    -  LTR            5' LTR (truncated): truncated 5' long terminal repeat (LTR) from human T-cell leukemia virus (HTLV) type 1
   9764..9975    -  promoter       EF-1α core promoter: core promoter for human elongation factor EF-1α
  10011..10235   -  polyA_signal   bGH poly(A) signal: bovine growth hormone polyadenylation signal
  10242..11032   -  CDS            NeoR/KanR (fragment): aminoglycoside phosphotransferase from Tn5; aph(3')-II (or nptII); confers resistance to neomycin, kanamycin, and G418 (Geneticin®)
  11112..11137   -  misc_feature   SA: splice acceptor site
  11138..11171   -  protein_bind   loxP: Cre-mediated recombination occurs in the 8-bp core sequence (GCATACAT). Cre recombinase
  12011..12028   +  promoter       AmpR promoter (fragment): bla
  12029..12889   +  CDS            AmpR: β-lactamase; bla; confers resistance to ampicillin, carbenicillin, and related antibiotics
  13060..365     +  rep_origin     ori (across the origin): high-copy-number ColE1/pMB1/pBR322/pUC origin of replication
