[The description below was written by a language model from this plasmid's Addgene catalogue record and pLannotate feature annotations shown in this document.]
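Description:
pUCM-CLYBL-hNIL is a roughly 13.3 kb homology-directed repair donor plasmid built on a custom pUCM backbone. It is designed to be co-delivered with a site-specific nuclease (the record lists CRISPR and TALEN as vector types) to knock a doxycycline-inducible motor neuron differentiation cassette into the CLYBL safe harbor locus of human iPSCs. It is maintained in E. coli through a high-copy pUC-type origin and ampicillin resistance. The CLYBL homology arms themselves are not annotated. The only arm-like call is a short fragment matched to an AAVS1 right arm, which is probably an annotation artefact rather than evidence of AAVS1 targeting.

The payload has three functional units. A TRE3G promoter drives human NEUROG2 (NGN2), ISL1 and LHX3 in tandem on one strand, ending in an SV40 poly(A) signal. The short gaps between the coding sequences suggest a single polycistronic transcript, although the linking elements are not annotated. On the opposite strand, a CAG promoter (CMV enhancer, chicken β-actin promoter, chimeric intron) expresses the rtTA3G reverse transactivator, detected by the annotation as tetR, with a rabbit β-globin poly(A). Adding doxycycline therefore switches on the three transcription factors.

Further along that strand, a splice acceptor precedes a promoterless neomycin resistance gene, a gene-trap arrangement that favours G418 resistance after integration into a transcribed locus. An EF-1α core promoter with an HTLV element drives mCherry for visual identification of targeted cells. Two loxP sites flank the NeoR and mCherry units, allowing Cre-mediated removal of both markers after clones are isolated. The two sequence records differ by about 44 bp, within the chicken β-actin promoter region, but otherwise carry the same features.
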