Addgene plasmid #105841: pUCM-CLYBL-hNIL
Purpose: Donor construct for introduction of hNIL factors to CLYBL safe harbor site and iPSC differentiation to motor neuron
Depositing lab: Michael Ward. Depositing organization: National Institute of Neurological Disorders and Strokes (NINDS). Publication: Transcription Factor-Mediated Differentiation of Human iPSCs into Neurons. Fernandopulle MS, Prestil R, Grunseich C, Wang C, Gan L, Ward ME. Curr Protoc Cell Biol. 2018 Jun;79(1):e51. doi: 10.1002/cpcb.51. Epub 2018 May 18. PubMed 29924488.
Backbone
  Vector backbone: pUCM
  Backbone manufacturer: custom
  Backbone size w/o insert (bp): 6000
  Total vector size (bp): 13284
  Vector type: CRISPR, TALEN
  Selectable markers: Neomycin (select with G418)
Growth in bacteria
  Bacterial resistance: Ampicillin, 100 μg/mL
  Growth temperature: 37°C
  Growth strain: NEB Stable
  Copy number: High Copy
Gene/Insert 1
  Gene/Insert name: Neurogenin 2 (alt name: NGN2)
  Species: H. sapiens (human)
  Insert size (bp): 819
  GenBank ID: NM_024019
  Entrez Gene: NEUROG2 (a.k.a. Atoh4, Math4A, NGN2, bHLHa8, ngn-2)
  Promoter: TRE3G
  Cloning method: Gibson Cloning
  Sequencing primers: 5′ GCTCGTTTAGTGAACCGTCAG
Gene/Insert 2
  Gene/Insert name: ISL LIM Homeobox 1 (alt name: ISL1)
  Species: H. sapiens (human)
  Insert size (bp): 1050
  GenBank ID: NM_002202
  Entrez Gene: ISL1 (a.k.a. ISLET1, Isl-1)
  Promoter: TRE3G
  Cloning method: Gibson Cloning
  Sequencing primers: 5′ CAGCCTGCTGAAGCAGGCTGG
Gene/Insert 3
  Gene/Insert name: LIM Homeobox 3 (alt name: LHX3)
  Species: H. sapiens (human)
  Insert size (bp): 1209
  Entrez Gene: LHX3 (a.k.a. CPHD3, LIM3, M2-LHX3)
  Promoter: TRE3G
  Cloning method: Gibson Cloning
  Sequencing primers: 5′ CAGCATGGTAGCCAGTCCTATTG; 3′ TGTGGAATTGTGAGCGGATA
Gene/Insert 4
  Gene/Insert name: mCherry (alt name: mcherry)
  Species: Synthetic
  Insert size (bp): 702
  Promoter: EF-1alpha
  Cloning method: Unknown
  Sequencing primers: 5′ gcgcctacgctagcgctac
Gene/Insert 5
  Gene/Insert name: rtTA3G (alt name: rtTA3G)
  Insert size (bp): 747
  Promoter: CAG
  Cloning method: Unknown
  Sequencing primers: 5′ ctggttattgtgctgtctc
Resource information
  A portion of this plasmid was derived from a plasmid made by: Tre3G and rTTA are from Clontech Plasmid (TetOne Lenti Vector)
Terms and licenses: Academic/Nonprofit Terms; Industry Terms: Not Available to Industry
How to cite: pUCM-CLYBL-hNIL was a gift from Michael Ward (Addgene plasmid # 105841 ; http://n2t.net/addgene:105841 ; RRID:Addgene_105841)
