LOCUS       Exported 13284 bp ds-DNA circular SYN 12-MAY-2021
DEFINITION  Donor construct for introduction of hNIL factors to CLYBL safe
            harbor site and iPSC differentiation to motor neuron.
ACCESSION   .
VERSION     .
KEYWORDS    pUCM-CLYBL-hNIL
SOURCE      synthetic DNA construct
  ORGANISM  synthetic DNA construct
REFERENCE   1 (bases 1 to 13284)
  AUTHORS   Fernandopulle MS, Prestil R, Grunseich C, Wang C, Gan L, Ward ME
  TITLE     Transcription Factor-Mediated Differentiation of Human iPSCs into
            Neurons.
  JOURNAL   Curr Protoc Cell Biol. 2018 Jun;79(1):e51. doi: 10.1002/cpcb.51.
            Epub 2018 May 18.
  PUBMED    29924488
REFERENCE   2 (bases 1 to 13284)
  AUTHORS   .
  TITLE     Direct Submission
  JOURNAL   Exported May 12, 2021 from SnapGene Server 1.1.58
            http://www.snapgene.com
FEATURES             Location/Qualifiers
     source          1..13284
                     /organism="synthetic DNA construct"
                     /mol_type="other DNA"
     primer_bind     266..285
                     /label=pBR322ori-F
                     /note="pBR322 origin, forward primer"
     protein_bind    1391..1409
                     /gene="tetO"
                     /label=tet operator
                     /bound_moiety="tetracycline repressor TetR"
                     /note="bacterial operator O2 for the tetR and tetA genes"
     protein_bind    1427..1445
                     /gene="tetO"
                     /label=tet operator
                     /bound_moiety="tetracycline repressor TetR"
                     /note="bacterial operator O2 for the tetR and tetA genes"
     protein_bind    1463..1481
                     /gene="tetO"
                     /label=tet operator
                     /bound_moiety="tetracycline repressor TetR"
                     /note="bacterial operator O2 for the tetR and tetA genes"
     protein_bind    1499..1517
                     /gene="tetO"
                     /label=tet operator
                     /bound_moiety="tetracycline repressor TetR"
                     /note="bacterial operator O2 for the tetR and tetA genes"
     protein_bind    1535..1553
                     /gene="tetO"
                     /label=tet operator
                     /bound_moiety="tetracycline repressor TetR"
                     /note="bacterial operator O2 for the tetR and tetA genes"
     protein_bind    1571..1589
                     /gene="tetO"
                     /label=tet operator
                     /bound_moiety="tetracycline repressor TetR"
                     /note="bacterial operator O2 for the tetR and tetA genes"
     protein_bind    1607..1625
                     /gene="tetO"
                     /label=tet operator
                     /bound_moiety="tetracycline repressor TetR"
                     /note="bacterial operator O2 for the tetR and tetA genes"
     primer_bind     1670..1694
                     /label=LNCX
                     /note="Human CMV promoter, forward primer"
     CDS             2614..2670
                     /codon_start=1
                     /product="2A peptide from porcine teschovirus-1
                     polyprotein"
                     /label=P2A
                     /note="Eukaryotic ribosomes fail to insert a peptide bond
                     between the Gly and Pro residues, yielding separate
                     polypeptides."
                     /translation="ATNFSLLKQAGDVEENPGP"
     regulatory      3461..3470
                     /regulatory_class="other"
                     /note="vertebrate consensus sequence for strong initiation
                     of translation (Kozak, 1987)"
     CDS             3742..3795
                     /codon_start=1
                     /product="2A peptide from Thosea asigna virus capsid
                     protein"
                     /label=T2A
                     /note="Eukaryotic ribosomes fail to insert a peptide bond
                     between the Gly and Pro residues, yielding separate
                     polypeptides."
                     /translation="EGRGSLLTCGDVEENPGP"
     polyA_signal    5027..5148
                     /label=SV40 poly(A) signal
                     /note="SV40 polyadenylation signal"
     primer_bind     complement(5064..5083)
                     /label=SV40pA-R
                     /note="SV40 polyA, reverse primer"
     primer_bind     5118..5137
                     /label=EBV-rev
                     /note="SV40 polyA terminator, reverse primer"
     primer_bind     complement(5197..5213)
                     /label=M13 rev
                     /note="common sequencing primer, one of multiple similar
                     variants"
     primer_bind     complement(5197..5213)
                     /label=M13 Reverse
                     /note="In lacZ gene. Also called M13-rev"
     primer_bind     complement(5210..5232)
                     /label=M13/pUC Reverse
                     /note="In lacZ gene"
     protein_bind    5221..5237
                     /label=lac operator
                     /bound_moiety="lac repressor encoded by lacI"
                     /note="The lac repressor binds to the lac operator to
                     inhibit transcription in E. coli. This inhibition can be
                     relieved by adding lactose or
                     isopropyl-beta-D-thiogalactopyranoside (IPTG)."
     promoter        complement(5245..5275)
                     /label=lac promoter
                     /note="promoter for the E. coli lac operon"
     protein_bind    5290..5311
                     /label=CAP binding site
                     /bound_moiety="E. coli catabolite activator protein"
                     /note="CAP binding activates transcription in the presence
                     of cAMP."
     primer_bind     complement(5428..5445)
                     /label=L4440
                     /note="L4440 vector, forward primer"
     primer_bind     5737..5756
                     /label=rbglobpA-R
                     /note="Rabbit beta-globin polyA, reverse primer. Also
                     called rb-glob-pA-term-R"
     polyA_signal    5755..5810
                     /label=-beta-globin poly(A) signal
                     /note="rabbit beta-globin polyadenylation signal (Gil and
                     Proudfoot, 1987)"
     primer_bind     5856..5875
                     /label=Bglob-pA-R
                     /note="Rabbit beta-globin polyA region, reverse primer"
     CDS             complement(5965..6711)
                     /codon_start=1
                     /product="modified rtTA protein that binds tightly to
                     promoters containing the tet operator in the presence of
                     doxycycline"
                     /label=Tet-On(R) 3G
                     /translation="MSRLDKSKVINSALELLNGVGIEGLTTRKLAQKLGVEQPTLYWHV
                     KNKRALLDALPIEMLDRHHTHSCPLEGESWQDFLRNNAKSYRCALLSHRDGAKVHLGTR
                     PTEKQYETLENQLAFLCQQGFSLENALYALSAVGHFTLGCVLEEQEHQVAKEERETPTT
                     DSMPPLLKQAIELFDRQGAEPAFLFGLELIICGLEKQLKCESGGPTDALDDFDLDMLPA
                     DALDDFDLDMLPADALDDFDLDMLPG"
     primer_bind     complement(6743..6762)
                     /label=pCAG-F
                     /note="Rabbit beta-globin intron, for pCAG plasmids,
                     forward primer"
     intron          6770..7787
                     /label=chimeric intron
                     /note="chimera between introns from chicken beta-actin and
                     rabbit beta-globin"
     primer_bind     complement(6824..6846)
                     /label=pCAGGS-5
                     /note="Chimeric intron in CAG promoter, forward primer"
     promoter        complement(7789..8066)
                     /label=chicken beta-actin promoter
     enhancer        8068..8447
                     /label=CMV enhancer
                     /note="human cytomegalovirus immediate early enhancer"
     polyA_signal    8453..8677
                     /label=bGH poly(A) signal
                     /note="bovine growth hormone polyadenylation signal"
     primer_bind     8666..8683
                     /label=BGH-rev
                     /note="Bovine growth hormone terminator, reverse primer.
                     Also called BGH reverse"
     protein_bind    complement(8699..8732)
                     /label=loxP
                     /bound_moiety="Cre recombinase"
                     /note="Cre-mediated recombination occurs in the 8-bp core
                     sequence (GCATACAT)."
     primer_bind     complement(9008..9027)
                     /label=mCherry-F
                     /note="mCherry, forward primer"
     primer_bind     9277..9295
                     /label=mCherry-R
                     /note="mCherry, reverse primer"
     regulatory      9437..9446
                     /regulatory_class="other"
                     /note="vertebrate consensus sequence for strong initiation
                     of translation (Kozak, 1987)"
     LTR             9484..9752
                     /label=5' LTR (truncated)
                     /note="truncated 5' long terminal repeat (LTR) from human
                     T-cell leukemia virus (HTLV) type 1"
     promoter        complement(9765..9976)
                     /label=EF-1-alpha core promoter
                     /note="core promoter for human elongation factor
                     EF-1-alpha"
     polyA_signal    10012..10236
                     /label=bGH poly(A) signal
                     /note="bovine growth hormone polyadenylation signal"
     CDS             complement(10241..11032)
                     /codon_start=1
                     /gene="aph(3')-II (or nptII)"
                     /product="aminoglycoside phosphotransferase from Tn5"
                     /label=NeoR/KanR
                     /note="confers resistance to neomycin, kanamycin, and G418
                     (Geneticin(R))"
                     /translation="IEQDGLHAGSPAAWVERLFGYDWAQQTIGCSDAAVFRLSAQGRPV
                     LFVKTDLSGALNELQDEAARLSWLATTGVPCAAVLDVVTEAGRDWLLLGEVPGQDLLSS
                     HLAPAEKVSIMADAMRRLHTLDPATCPFDHQAKHRIERARTRMEAGLVDQDDLDEEHQG
                     LAPAELFARLKARMPDGEDLVVTHGDACLPNIMVENGRFSGFIDCGRLGVADRYQDIAL
                     ATRDIAEELGGEWADRFLVLYGIAAPDSQRIAFYRLLDEFF"
     primer_bind     complement(10352..10371)
                     /label=Neo-F
                     /note="Neomycin resistance gene, forward primer"
     primer_bind     10962..10981
                     /label=Neo-R
                     /note="Neomycin resistance gene, reverse primer"
     CDS             complement(11036..11089)
                     /codon_start=1
                     /product="2A peptide from Thosea asigna virus capsid
                     protein"
                     /label=T2A
                     /note="Eukaryotic ribosomes fail to insert a peptide bond
                     between the Gly and Pro residues, yielding separate
                     polypeptides."
                     /translation="EGRGSLLTCGDVEENPGP"
     misc_feature    11113..11138
                     /label=SA
                     /note="splice acceptor site"
     protein_bind    complement(11139..11172)
                     /label=loxP
                     /bound_moiety="Cre recombinase"
                     /note="Cre-mediated recombination occurs in the 8-bp core
                     sequence (GCATACAT)."
     CDS             12030..12890
                     /codon_start=1
                     /gene="bla"
                     /product="beta-lactamase"
                     /label=AmpR
                     /note="confers resistance to ampicillin, carbenicillin, and
                     related antibiotics"
                     /translation="MSIQHFRVALIPFFAAFCLPVFAHPETLVKVKDAEDQLGARVGYI
                     ELDLNSGKILESFRPEERFPMMSTFKVLLCGAVLSRIDAGQEQLGRRIHYSQNDLVEYS
                     PVTEKHLTDGMTVRELCSAAITMSDNTAANLLLTTIGGPKELTAFLHNMGDHVTRLDRW
                     EPELNEAIPNDERDTTMPVAMATTLRKLLTGELLTLASRQQLIDWMEADKVAGPLLRSA
                     LPAGWFIADKSGAGERGSRGIIAALGPDGKPSRIVVIYTTGSQATMDERNRQIAEIGAS
                     LIKHW"
     primer_bind     complement(12248..12267)
                     /label=Amp-R
                     /note="Ampicillin resistance gene, reverse primer"
     rep_origin      13061..365
                     /direction=RIGHT
                     /label=ori
                     /note="high-copy-number ColE1/pMB1/pBR322/pUC origin of
                     replication"
ORIGIN
        1 tgttaccagt ggctgctgcc agtggcgata agtcgtgtct taccgggttg gactcaagac
       61 gatagttacc ggataaggcg cagcggtcgg gctgaacggg gggttcgtgc acacagccca
      121 gcttggagcg aacgacctac accgaactga gatacctaca gcgtgagcta tgagaaagcg
      181 ccacgcttcc cgaagggaga aaggcggaca ggtatccggt aagcggcagg gtcggaacag
      241 gagagcgcac gagggagctt ccagggggaa acgcctggta tctttatagt cctgtcgggt
      301 ttcgccacct ctgacttgag cgtcgatttt tgtgatgctc gtcagggggg cggagcctat
      361 ggaaaaacgc cagcaacgcg gcctttttac ggttcctggc gaattcgccc ttagagcaga
      421 gccaggaacc cctgtaggga aggggcagga gagccagggg catgagatgg tggacgagga
      481 agggggacag ggaagcctga gcgcctctcc tgggcttgcc aaggactcaa acccagaagc
      541 ccagagcagg gccttaggga agcgggacgg ctctgttgga gagtccagta ttgaattagt
      601 gatagataca cagaaaaaaa gcaaattgaa taggtgaatg gataaacaaa ctgtggaaca
      661 tccagacaat gaaatattca ccaataaaaa gaaatgagct atcaagccac attggctatg
      721 cccttcacat ttaaggagga accttaaatg catattgcca aattttaaaa gctagtctga
      781 aaatgctaca gactgtatga ttccaattat atgacatttt agaaaaggca aaactataga
      841 gatcagtggt tgccagcggc tcatggaggc aggatgaatt ggtggaacac agggatgctt
      901 tcagggtaat gaaaatatct tgtgtgatcc tgtaataatg gatacgtggc ataatgcatt
      961 tgttaaaacc tgtaaactag ccaggtatag tggctttttt gcacctatag tctcagctac
     1021 ttggtaggct gagacaggaa gatcacttga gcccaggact tcaagaccag cctgggtaat
     1081 atagtaagac cccatctcta ttttttaaag aaattaagaa agaaaagaaa cccatcaact
     1141 gtataacaca aagaatcgta atgtaaacta cagtcctgag taatgaaaca tttttaaaga
     1201 aataaataaa ttcaaggcaa ttattaactt caggaaaaac agtaaagtaa acataagtat
     1261 acaaatcaaa catggctcag ttgtgaaaat atttacaagg tcactttaag taacattgaa
     1321 tgttgatata atcccaaaat atatttatgt tggaaggatg aggagatatc tccaccccac
     1381 agtggtttac tccctatcag tgatagagaa cgtatgaaga gtttactccc tatcagtgat
     1441 agagaacgta tgcagacttt actccctatc agtgatagag aacgtataag gagtttactc
     1501 cctatcagtg atagagaacg tatgaccagt ttactcccta tcagtgatag agaacgtatc
     1561 tacagtttac tccctatcag tgatagagaa cgtatatcca gtttactccc tatcagtgat
     1621 agagaacgta taagctttag gcgtgtacgg tgggcgccta taaaagcaga gctcgtttag
     1681 tgaaccgtca gatcgcctgg agcaattcca caacactttt gtcttatacc aactttccgt
     1741 accacttcct accctcgtaa acttaaggtt aattaagccg ccaccatgtt cgtcaaatcc
     1801 gagaccttgg agttgaagga ggaagaggac gtgttagtgc tgctcggatc ggcctccccc
     1861 gccttggcgg ccctgacccc gctgtcatcc agcgccgacg aagaagagga ggaggagccg
     1921 ggcgcgtcag gcggggcgcg tcggcagcgc ggggctgagg ccgggcaggg ggcgcggggc
     1981 ggcgtggctg cgggtgcgga gggctgccgg cccgcacggc tgctgggtct ggtacacgat
     2041 tgcaaacggc gcccttcccg ggcgcgggcc gtctcccgag gcgccaagac ggccgagacg
     2101 gtgcagcgca tcaagaagac ccgtagactg aaggccaaca accgcgagcg aaaccgcatg
     2161 cacaacctca acgcggcact ggacgcgctg cgcgaggtgc tccccacgtt ccccgaggac
     2221 gccaagctca ccaagatcga gaccctgcgc ttcgcccaca actacatctg ggcactcacc
     2281 gagaccctgc gcctggcgga tcactgcggg ggcggcggcg ggggcctgcc gggggcgctc
     2341 ttctccgagg cagtgttgct gagcccggga ggagccagcg ccgccctgag cagcagcgga
     2401 gacagcccct cgcccgcctc cacgtggagt tgcaccaaca gccccgcgcc gtcctcctcc
     2461 gtgtcctcca attccacctc cccctacagc tgcactttat cgcccgccag cccggccggg
     2521 tcagacatgg actattggca gcccccacct cccgacaagc accgctatgc acctcacctc
     2581 cccatagcca gggattgtat cttgggatcc ggagctacta acttcagcct gctgaagcag
     2641 gctggagacg tggaggagaa ccctggacct atgggagaca tgggagatcc accaaaaaaa
     2701 aaacgtctga tttccctatg tgttggttgc ggcaatcaga ttcacgatca gtatattctg
     2761 agggtttctc cggatttgga atggcatgcg gcatgtttga aatgtgcgga gtgtaatcag
     2821 tatttggacg agagctgtac atgctttgtt agggatggga aaacctactg taaaagagat
     2881 tatatcaggt tgtacgggat caaatgcgcc aagtgcagca tcggcttcag caagaacgac
     2941 ttcgtgatgc gtgcccgctc caaggtgtat cacatcgagt gtttccgctg tgtggcctgc
     3001 agccgccagc tcatccctgg ggacgaattt gcgcttcggg aggacggtct cttctgccga
     3061 gcagaccacg atgtggtgga gagggccagt ctaggcgctg gcgacccgct cagtcccctg
     3121 catccagcgc ggccactgca aatggcagcg gagcccatct ccgccaggca gccagccctg
     3181 cggccccacg tccacaagca gccggagaag accacccgcg tgcggactgt gctgaacgag
     3241 aagcagctgc acaccttgcg gacctgctac gccgcaaacc cgcggccaga tgcgctcatg
     3301 aaggagcaac tggtagagat gacgggcctc agtccccgtg tgatccgggt ctggtttcaa
     3361 aacaagcggt gcaaggacaa gaagcgaagc atcatgatga agcaactcca gcagcagcag
     3421 cccaatgaca aaactaatat ccaggggatg acaggaactc ccatggtggc tgccagtcca
     3481 gagagacacg acggtggctt acaggctaac ccagtggaag tacaaagtta ccagccacct
     3541 tggaaagtac tgagcgactt cgccttgcag agtgacatag atcagcctgc ttttcagcaa
     3601 ctggtcaatt tttcagaagg aggaccgggc tctaattcca ctggcagtga agtagcatca
     3661 atgtcctctc aacttccaga tacacctaac agcatggtag ccagtcctat tgaggcattg
     3721 atgcacagca gaggctctgg cgagggcaga ggcagcctgc tgacatgtgg cgacgtggaa
     3781 gagaaccctg gccccggtac catggaagcc agaggcgaac tgggccctgc cagagaatct
     3841 gccggcggag atctgctgct ggccctgctg gctagaaggg ccgacctgag aagagaaatc
     3901 cccctgtgcg ccggctgcga ccagcacatc ctggaccggt ttatcctgaa ggccctggac
     3961 agacactggc acagcaagtg cctgaagtgc agcgactgcc acacccccct ggccgagaga
     4021 tgctttagca gaggcgagag cgtgtactgc aaggacgact tcttcaagag attcggcacc
     4081 aagtgcgccg cctgccagct gggaattcct cctacacagg tcgtgcggag agcccaggac
     4141 ttcgtgtacc atctgcactg cttcgcctgc gtcgtgtgca agagacagct ggccaccggc
     4201 gacgagttct acctgatgga agatagccgg ctcgtgtgta aagccgacta cgagacagcc
     4261 aagcagagag aggccgaggc caccgccaaa agacccagaa ccaccatcac cgccaagcag
     4321 ctggaaaccc tgaagtccgc ctacaacacc agccccaagc ccgccagaca tgtgcgggaa
     4381 cagctgagca gcgagacagg cctggacatg agagtggtgc aagtgtggtt ccagaacaga
     4441 cgggccaaag agaagcggct gaagaaggac gccggcaggc agagatgggg ccagtacttc
     4501 cggaacatga agcggtccag aggcggcagc aagagcgaca aggacagcgt gcaggaaggc
     4561 caggacagcg acgccgaggt gtccttccca gatgagccta gcctggccga aatgggccca
     4621 gccaatggcc tgtatggcag cctgggagag ccaacccagg ctctgggcag accttctggc
     4681 gccctgggca acttctctct ggaacacggc ggactggccg gacccgagca gtatagagaa
     4741 ctgaggcccg gcagccctta cggcgtgcca ccttctccag ctgcccctca gtctctgcca
     4801 ggacctcagc ctctgctgtc cagcctggtg taccccgata caagcctggg cctggtgcca
     4861 tctggcgctc caggcggacc tcctccaatg agagtgctgg ccggcaatgg ccctagcagc
     4921 gatctgagca caggcagctc tggcggctac cccgattttc ctgccagccc tgcctcctgg
     4981 ctggacgaag tggatcacgc ccagttctga atcgatcgcc caccccaact tgtttattgc
     5041 agcttataat ggttacaaat aaagcaatag catcacaaat ttcacaaata aagcattttt
     5101 ttcactgcat tctagttgtg gtttgtccaa actcatcaat gtatcttatc atgtctgtat
     5161 accgtcgacc tctagctaga gcttggcgta atcatggtca tagctgtttc ctgtgtgaaa
     5221 ttgttatccg ctcacaattc cacacaacat acgagccgga agcataaagt gtaaagcctg
     5281 gggtgcctaa tgagtgagct aactcacatt aattgcgttg cgctcactgc ccgctttcca
     5341 gtcgggaaac ctgtcgtgcc agctgcatta atgaatcggc caacgcgcgg ggagaggcgg
     5401 tttgcgtatt gggcgctctt ccgcttcctc gctcactgac tcgctgcgct cggtcgttcg
     5461 gctgcggcga gcggtatcag ctcactcaaa ggacggccgc acatgtaagg aaaattttag
     5521 ggatgttaaa gaaaaaaata acacaaaaca aaatataaaa aaaatctaac ctcaagtcaa
     5581 ggcttttcta tggaataagg aatggacagc agggggctgt ttcatatact gatgacctct
     5641 ttatagccaa cctttgttca tggcagccag catatgggca tatgttgcca aactctaaac
     5701 caaatactca ttctgatgtt ttaaatgatt tgccctccca tatgtccttc cgagtgagag
     5761 acacaaaaaa ttccaacaca ctattgcaat gaaaataaat ttcctttatt agccagaagt
     5821 cagatgctca aggggcttca tgatgtcccc ataatttttg gcagagggaa aaagatctca
     5881 gtggtatttg tgagccaggg cattggccac accagccacc accttctgat aggcagcctg
     5941 cacctgagga gtgaattcac gcgtttagcc tggcagcata tcgagatcga agtcatcgag
     6001 agcgtcagca gggagcatat ccagatcaaa atcatccagg gcatcggcgg gcagcatgtc
     6061 caggtcgaag tcgtccaggg cgtcggtggg tccgccgctc tcgcacttca gctgcttctc
     6121 gaggccgcag atgatcagtt ccaggccgaa caggaaggcg ggctcggcgc cctgtctgtc
     6181 gaacagctcg atggcctgct tcagcagggg gggcatgctg tcggtggtgg gtgtctctct
     6241 ttcctctttg gcgacctggt gttcctgttc ttccagcacg cagcccaggg tgaagtggcc
     6301 cacggcgctc agggcgtaca gggcgttttc caggctgaag ccctgctggc acaggaaggc
     6361 cagctggttt tccagtgtct cgtactgctt ctcggtgggt ctggtgccca ggtgcacttt
     6421 ggcgccgtcc cggtggctca gcagggcgca tctgtagctc ttggcgttgt tccgcaggaa
     6481 gtcctgccag ctctcgcctt ccagagggca gctgtgggtg tggtgccggt ccagcatctc
     6541 gatgggcagg gcgtccagca gggcccgctt gttcttcacg tgccagtaca gggtgggctg
     6601 ttccacgccc agtttctggg ccagcttccg ggtggtcagg ccctcgatgc ccacgccgtt
     6661 cagcagttcc agggcgctgt tgatcacttt gctcttgtcc agccggctca tgtcgacatt
     6721 ctttgccaaa atgatgagac agcacaataa ccagcacgtt gcccaggagc tgtaggaaaa
     6781 agaagaaggc atgaacatgg ttagcagagg ctctagagcc gccggtcaca cgccagaagc
     6841 cgaaccccgc cctgccccgt cccccccgaa ggcagccgtc cccccgcgga cagccccgag
     6901 gctggagagg gagaagggga cggcggcgcg gcgacgcacg aaggccctcc ccgcccattt
     6961 ccttcctgcc ggcgccgcac cgcttcgccc cgcgcccgct agagggggtg cggcggcgcc
     7021 tcccagattt cggctccgca cagatttggg acaaaggaag tccctgcgcc ctctcgcacg
     7081 attaccataa aaggcaatgg ctgcggctcg ccgcgcctcg acagccgccg gcgctccggg
     7141 ggccgccgcg cccctccccc gagccctccc cggcccgagg cggccccgcc ccgcccggca
     7201 cccccacctg ccgccacccc ccgcccggca cggcgagccc cgcgccacgc cccgtacgga
     7261 gccccgcacc cgaagccggg ccgtgctcag caactcgggg aggggggtgc agggggggtt
     7321 gcagcccgac cgacgcgccc acaccccctg ctcacccccc cacgcacaca ccccgcacgc
     7381 agcctttgtt cccctcgcag ccccccccgc accgcggggc accgcccccg gccgcgctcc
     7441 cctcgcgcac actgcggagc gcacaaagcc ccgcgccgcg cccgcagcgc tcacagccgc
     7501 cgggcagcgc ggagccgcac gcggcgctcc ccacgcacac acacacgcac gcaccccccg
     7561 agccgctccc cccgcacaaa gggccctccc ggagcccctc aaggctttca cgcagccaca
     7621 gaaaagaaac aagccgtcat taaaccaagc gctaattaca gcccggagga gaagggccgt
     7681 cccgcccgct cacctgtggg agtaacgcgg tcagtcagag ccggggcggg cggcgcgagg
     7741 cggcggcgga gcggggcacg gggcgaaggc agcgtcgcag cgactccccg cccgccgcgc
     7801 gcttcgcttt ttatagggcc gccgccgccg ccgcctcgcc ataaaaggaa actttcggag
     7861 cgcgccgctc tgattggctg ccgccgcacc tctccgcctc gccccgcccc gcccctcgcc
     7921 ccgccccgcc ccgcctggcg cgcgcccccc cccccccccc gcccccatcg ctgcacaaaa
     7981 taattaaaaa ataaataaat acaaaattgg gggtggggag gggggggaga tggggagagt
     8041 gaagcagaac gtggggctca cctcgaccat ggtaatagcg atgactaata cgtagatgta
     8101 ctgccaagta ggaaagtccc ataaggtcat gtactgggca taatgccagg cgggccattt
     8161 accgtcattg acgtcaatag ggggcgtact tggcatatga tacacttgat gtactgccaa
     8221 gtgggcagtt taccgtaaat actccaccca ttgacgtcaa tggaaagtcc ctattggcgt
     8281 tactatggga acatacgtca ttattgacgt caatgggcgg gggtcgttgg gcggtcagcc
     8341 aggcgggcca tttaccgtaa gttatgtaac gcggaactcc atatatgggc tatgaactaa
     8401 tgaccccgta attgattact attaataact agtcaataat caatgtcgag acccatagag
     8461 cccaccgcat ccccagcatg cctgctattg tcttcccaat cctccccctt gctgtcctgc
     8521 cccaccccac cccccagaat agaatgacac ctactcagac aatgcgatgc aatttcctca
     8581 ttttattagg aaaggacagt gggagtggca ccttccaggg tcaaggaagg cacgggggag
     8641 gggcaaacaa cagatggctg gcaactagaa ggcacagtcg aggctgatca gcgggtttat
     8701 aacttcgtat aatgtatgct atacgaagtt atggtacctt actcgtccat gccgccggtg
     8761 gagtggcggc cctcggcgcg ttcgtactgt tccacgatgg tgtagtcctc gttgtgggag
     8821 gtgatgtcca acttgatgtt gacgttgtag gcgccgggca gctgcacggg cttcttggcc
     8881 ttgtaggtgg tcttgacctc agcgtcgtag tggccgccgt ccttcagctt cagcctctgc
     8941 ttgatctcgc ccttcagggc gccgtcctcg gggtacatcc gctcggagga ggcctcccag
     9001 cccatggtct tcttctgcat tacggggccg tcggagggga agttggtgcc gcgcagcttc
     9061 accttgtaga tgaactcgcc gtcctgcagg gaggagtcct gggtcacggt caccacgccg
     9121 ccgtcctcga agttcatcac gcgctcccac ttgaagccct cggggaagga cagcttcaag
     9181 tagtcgggga tgtcggcggg gtgcttcacg taggccttgg agccgtacat gaactgaggg
     9241 gacaggatgt cccaggcgaa gggcaggggg ccacccttgg tcaccttcag cttggcggtc
     9301 tgggtgccct cgtaggggcg gccctcgccc tcgccctcga tctcgaactc gtggccgttc
     9361 acggagccct ccatgtgcac cttgaagcgc atgaactcct tgatgatggc catgttatcc
     9421 tcctcgccct tgctcaccat ggtggcgacc ggtagcgcta gcgtaggcgc cggtcacagc
     9481 ttggatctgt aacggcgcag aacagaaaac gaaacaaaga cgtagagttg agcaagcagg
     9541 gtcaggcaaa gcgtggagag ccggctgagt ctaggtaggc tccaagggag cgccggacaa
     9601 aggcccggtc tcgacctgag ctttaaactt acctagacgg cggacgcagt tcaggaggca
     9661 ccacaggcgg gaggcggcag aacgcgactc aaccggcgtg gatggcggcc tcaggtaggg
     9721 cggcgggcgc gtgaaggaga gatgcgagcc cctcgaagct tcagctgtgt tctggcggca
     9781 aacccgttgc gaaaaagaac gttcacggcg actactgcac ttatatacgg ttctccccca
     9841 ccctcgggaa aaaggcggag ccagtacacg acatcacttt cccagtttac cccgcgccac
     9901 cttctctagg caccggttca attgccgacc cctcccccca acttctcggg gactgtgggc
     9961 gatgtgcgct ctgcccactg acgggcaccg gagcgatcgc agatcatgca tccatagagc
    10021 ccaccgcatc cccagcatgc ctgctattgt cttcccaatc ctcccccttg ctgtcctgcc
    10081 ccaccccacc ccccagaata gaatgacacc tactcagaca atgcgatgca atttcctcat
    10141 tttattagga aaggacagtg ggagtggcac cttccagggt caaggaaggc acgggggagg
    10201 ggcaaacaac agatggctgg caactagaag gcacaggttt ttagaagaac tcgtcaagaa
    10261 ggcgatagaa ggcgatgcgc tgcgaatcgg gagcggcgat accgtaaagc acgaggaagc
    10321 ggtcagccca ttcgccgcca agctcttcag caatatcacg ggtagccaac gctatgtcct
    10381 gatagcggtc cgccacaccc agccggccac agtcgatgaa tccagaaaag cggccatttt
    10441 ccaccatgat attcggcaag caggcatcgc catgggtcac gacgagatcc tcgccgtcgg
    10501 gcatgcgcgc cttgagcctg gcgaacagtt cggctggcgc gagcccctga tgctcttcgt
    10561 ccagatcatc ctgatcgaca agaccggctt ccatccgagt acgtgctcgc tcgatgcgat
    10621 gtttcgcttg gtggtcgaat gggcaggtag ccggatcaag cgtatgcagc cgccgcattg
    10681 catcagccat gatggatact ttctcggcag gagcaaggtg agatgacagg agatcctgcc
    10741 ccggcacttc gcccaatagc agccagtccc ttcccgcttc agtgacaacg tcgagcacag
    10801 ctgcgcaagg aacgcccgtc gtggccagcc acgatagccg cgctgcctcg tcctgcagtt
    10861 cattcagggc accggacagg tcggtcttga caaaaagaac cgggcgcccc tgcgctgaca
    10921 gccggaacac ggcggcatca gagcagccga ttgtctgttg tgcccagtca tagccgaata
    10981 gcctctccac ccaagcggcc ggagaacctg cgtgcaatcc atcttgttca atcctagggc
    11041 cgggattctc ctccacgtca ccgcatgtta gaagacttcc tctgccctct ccgctgccag
    11101 atctctcgag gccctgtggg aggaagagaa gaggtcagat aacttcgtat aatgtatgct
    11161 atacgaagtt atgcggccgc tgggagaagg gtaagagagc tcaatcctca tcttacatag
    11221 aaggaagtca gtagataata tcttacattt aaaagtcaag aaataacagt ctgaccatac
    11281 tatctagaaa tatggaagtt aacagtaagg aagttaaaac agttgaaagt agtttcgtct
    11341 agaaagaaag acttggggaa gaacaaagaa ggctaatttt cattatgagc tttattgtaa
    11401 cagaaaagag accactaact cagctaggtt ttcccaattc ctcaacactt tggggcacag
    11461 tgtttagtca gagctgtgat cactctctga gcacatggat tgtatcttaa ttttcatctc
    11521 attgaaaata tgtaccattt gtccaagtgg aaactgggct gaagcatgac tgtgaccacc
    11581 accaaagaaa tggctagact cgctaaggtc tgctggggtg acccgtgatt gtgttgtgct
    11641 tgatcttgtt gagcatggct cttttaagtc accatacctg cccctgccaa tgcaccaaac
    11701 accaacttaa agggactttc agcttttgta agtcagtctc agccttactt ctgaaccatt
    11761 tctttgactt ctttcatgac tctgatcctg tcccagtttt aagcctccca gccaccagtc
    11821 atgctgtttt gctctgctat ttacattctt ctctacctac tttggacttg atggtatgcc
    11881 tactatatta gttatttatt gctgtgtaac aaaccactct gaaacatagt ggcttacaac
    11941 cacaaccatt ttattttatt atgaaactgt gggtcagaat gtatattggc ccattggcat
    12001 gattctcctg ctattgaaaa aggaagagta tgagtattca acatttccgt gtcgccctta
    12061 ttcccttttt tgcggcattt tgccttcctg tttttgctca cccagaaacg ctggtgaaag
    12121 taaaagatgc tgaagatcag ttgggtgcac gagtgggtta catcgaactg gatctcaaca
    12181 gcggtaagat ccttgagagt tttcgccccg aagaacgttt tccaatgatg agcactttta
    12241 aagttctgct atgtggcgcg gtattatccc gtattgacgc cgggcaagag caactcggtc
    12301 gccgcataca ctattctcag aatgacttgg ttgagtactc accagtcaca gaaaagcatc
    12361 ttacggatgg catgacagta agagaattat gcagtgctgc cataaccatg agtgataaca
    12421 ctgcggccaa cttacttctg acaacgatcg gaggaccgaa ggagctaacc gcttttttgc
    12481 acaacatggg ggatcatgta actcgccttg atcgttggga accggagctg aatgaagcca
    12541 taccaaacga cgagcgtgac accacgatgc ctgtagcaat ggcaacaacg ttgcgcaaac
    12601 tattaactgg cgaactactt actctagctt cccggcaaca attaatagac tggatggagg
    12661 cggataaagt tgcaggacca cttctgcgct cggcccttcc ggctggctgg tttattgctg
    12721 ataaatctgg agccggtgag cgtgggtctc gcggtatcat tgcagcactg gggccagatg
    12781 gtaagccctc ccgtatcgta gttatctaca cgacggggag tcaggcaact atggatgaac
    12841 gaaatagaca gatcgctgag ataggtgcct cactgattaa gcattggtaa ctgtcagacc
    12901 aagtttactc atatatactt tagattgatt taaaacttca tttttaattt aaaaggatct
    12961 aggtgaagat cctttttgat aatctcatga ccaaaatccc ttaacgtgag ttttcgttcc
    13021 actgagcgtc agaccccgta gaaaagatca aaggatcttc ttgagatcct ttttttctgc
    13081 gcgtaatctg ctgcttgcaa acaaaaaaac caccgctacc agcggtggtt tgtttgccgg
    13141 atcaagagct accaactctt tttccgaagg taactggctt cagcagagcg cagataccaa
    13201 atactgtcct tctagtgtag ccgtagttag gccaccactt caagaactct gtagcaccgc
    13261 ctacatacct cgctctgcta atcc
//
